>Addgene plasmid #211794 | EC67907 | addgene full sequence | sequence record 458115 | Addgene NGS Result
CACGAAGTGATCCGTTTAAACTATCAGTGTTTGACAGGATATATTGGCGGGTAAACCTAAGAGAAAAGAG
CGTTTATTAGAATAATCGGATATTTAAAAGGGCGTGAAAAGGTTTATCCGTTCGTCCATTTGTATGTGCA
TGCCAACCACAGGGTTCCCCTCGGGAGTCAGCCGTGCGGCTGCATGAAATCCTGGCCGGTTTGTCTGATG
CCAAGCTGGCGGCCTGGCCGGCCAGCTTGGCCGCTGAAGAAACCGAGCGCCGCCGTCTAAAAAGGTGATG
TGTATTTGAGTAAAACAGCTTGCGTCATGCGGTCGCTGCGTATATGATGCGATGAGTAAATAAACAAATA
CGCAAGGGGAACGCATGAAGGTTATCGCTGTACTTAACCAGAAAGGCGGGTCAGGCAAGACGACCATCGC
AACCCATCTAGCCCGCGCCCTGCAACTCGCCGGGGCCGATGTTCTGTTAGTCGATTCCGATCCCCAGGGC
AGTGCCCGCGATTGGGCGGCCGTGCGGGAAGATCAACCGCTAACCGTTGTCGGCATCGACCGCCCGACGA
TTGACCGCGACGTGAAGGCCATCGGCCGGCGCGACTTCGTAGTGATCGACGGAGCGCCCCAGGCGGCGGA
CTTGGCTGTGTCCGCGATCAAGGCAGCCGACTTCGTGCTGATTCCGGTGCAGCCAAGCCCTTACGACATA
TGGGCCACCGCCGACCTGGTGGAGCTGGTTAAGCAGCGCATTGAGGTCACGGATGGAAGGCTACAAGCGG
CCTTTGTCGTGTCGCGGGCGATCAAAGGCACGCGCATCGGCGGTGAGGTTGCCGAGGCGCTGGCCGGGTA
CGAGCTGCCCATTCTTGAGTCCCGTATCACGCAGCGCGTGAGCTACCCAGGCACTGCCGCCGCCGGCACA
ACCGTTCTTGAATCAGAACCCGAGGGCGACGCTGCCCGCGAGGTCCAGGCGCTGGCCGCTGAAATTAAAT
CAAAACTCATTTGAGTTAATGAGGTAAAGAGAAAATGAGCAAAAGCACAAACACGCTAAGTGCCGGCCGT
CCGAGCGCACGCAGCAGCAAGGCTGCAACGTTGGCCAGCCTGGCAGACACGCCAGCCATGAAGCGGGTCA
ACTTTCAGTTGCCGGCGGAGGATCACACCAAGCTGAAGATGTACGCGGTACGCCAAGGCAAGACCATTAC
CGAGCTGCTATCTGAATACATCGCGCAGCTACCAGAGTAAATGAGCAAATGAATAAATGAGTAGATGAAT
TTTAGCGGCTAAAGGAGGCGGCATGGAAAATCAAGAACAACCAGGCACCGACGCCGTGGAATGCCCCATG
TGTGGAGGAACGGGCGGTTGGCCAGGCGTAAGCGGCTGGGTTGTCTGCCGGCCCTGCAATGGCACTGGAA
CCCCCAAGCCCGAGGAATCGGCGTGAGCGGTCGCAAACCATCCGGCCCGGTACAAATCGGCGCGGCGCTG
GGTGATGACCTGGTGGAGAAGTTGAAGGCCGCGCAGGCCGCCCAGCGGCAACGCATCGAGGCAGAAGCAC
GCCCCGGTGAATCGTGGCAAGCGGCCGCTGATCGAATCCGCAAAGAATCCCGGCAACCGCCGGCAGCCGG
TGCGTCGTCGATTAGGAAGCCGCCCAAGGGCGACGAGCAACCAGATTTTTTCGTTCCGATGCTCTATGAC
GTGGGCACCCGCGATAGTCGCAGCATCATGGACGTGGCCGTTTTCCGTCTGTCGAAGCGTGACCGACGAG
CTGGCGAGGTGATCCGCTACGAGCTTCCAGACGGGCACGTAGAGGTTTCCGCAGGGCCGGCCGGCATGGC
CAGTGTGTGGGATTACGACCTGGTACTGATGGCGGTTTCCCATCTAACCGAATCCATGAACCGATACCGG
GAAGGGAAGGGAGACAAGCCCGGCCGCGTGTTCCGTCCACACGTTGCGGACGTACTCAAGTTCTGCCGGC
GAGCCGATGGCGGAAAGCAGAAAGACGACCTGGTAGAAACCTGCATTCGGTTAAACACCACGCACGTTGC
CATGCAGCGTACGAAGAAGGCCAAGAACGGCCGCCTGGTGACGGTATCCGAGGGTGAAGCCTTGATTAGC
CGCTACAAGATCGTAAAGAGCGAAACCGGGCGGCCGGAGTACATCGAGATCGAGCTAGCTGATTGGATGT
ACCGCGAGATTACAGAAGGCAAGAACCCGGACGTGCTGACGGTTCACCCCGATTACTTTTTGATCGATCC
CGGCATCGGCCGTTTTCTCTACCGCCTGGCACGCCGCGCCGCAGGCAAGGCAGAAGCCAGATGGTTGTTC
AAGACGATCTACGAACGCAGTGGCAGCGCCGGAGAGTTCAAGAAGTTCTGTTTCACCGTGCGCAAGCTGA
TCGGGTCAAATGACCTGCCGGAGTACGATTTGAAGGAGGAGGCGGGGCAGGCTGGCCCGATCCTAGTCAT
GCGCTACCGCAACCTGATCGAGGGCGAAGCATCCGCCGGTTCCTAATGTACGGAGCAGATGCTAGGGCAA
ATTGCCCTAGCAGGGGAAAAAGGTCGAAAAAGCTTCTTTCCTGTGGATAGCACGTACATTGGGAACCCAA
AGCCGTACATTGGGAACCGGAACCCGTACATTGGGAACCCAAAGCCGTACATTGGGAACCGGTCACACAT
GTAAGTGACTGATATAAAAGAGAAAAAAGGCGATTTTTCCGCCTAAAACTCTTTAAAACTTATTAAAACT
CTTAAAACCCGCCTGGCCTGTGCATAACTGTCTGGCCAGCGCACAGCCGAACAGCTGCAAAAAGCGCCCA
CATCAAGGCTCCGAGTGCGCGGAACCCCTATTTGTTTATTTTTCTAAATACATTCAAATATGTATCCGCT
CATGAGACAATAACCCTGATAAATGCTTCAATAATATTGAAAAAGGAAGAGTATGGCTAAAATGAGAATA
TCACCGGAATTGAAAAAACTGATCGAAAAATACCGCTGCGTAAAAGATACGGAAGGAATGTCTCCTGCTA
AGGTATATAAGCTGGTGGGAGAAAATGAAAACCTATATTTAAAAATGACGGACAGCCGGTATAAAGGGAC
CACCTATGATGTGGAACGGGAAAAGGACATGATGCTATGGCTGGAAGGAAAGCTGCCTGTTCCAAAGGTC
CTGCACTTTGAACGGCATGATGGCTGGAGCAATCTGCTCATGAGTGAGGCCGATGGCGTCCTTTGCTCGG
AAGAGTATGAAGATGAACAAAGCCCTGAAAAGATTATCGAGCTGTATGCGGAGTGCATCAGGCTCTTTCA
CTCCATCGACATATCGGATTGTCCCTATACGAATAGCTTAGACAGCCGCTTAGCCGAATTGGATTACTTA
CTGAATAACGATCTGGCCGATGTGGATTGCGAAAACTGGGAAGAGGACACTCCATTTAAAGATCCGCGCG
AGCTGTATGATTTTTTAAAGACGGAAAAGCCCGAAGAGGAACTTGTCTTTTCCCACGGCGACCTGGGAGA
CAGCAACATCTTTGTGAAAGATGGCAAAGTAAGTGGCTTTATTGATCTTGGGAGAAGCGGCAGGGCGGAC
AAGTGGTATGACATTGCCTTCTGCGTCCGGTCGCTCAGGGAGGATATCGGGGAAGAACAGTATGTCGAGC
TATTTTTTGACTTACTGGGGATCAAGCCTGATTGGGAGAAAATAAAATATTATATTTTACTGGATGAATT
GTTTTAGCTGTCAGACCAAGTTTACTCATATATACTTTAGATTGATTTAAAACTTCATTTTTAATTTAAA
AGGATCTAGGTGAAGATCCTTTTTGATAATCTCATGACCAAAATCCCTTAACGTGAGTTTTCGTTCCACT
GAGCGTCAGACCCCGTAGAAAAGATCAAAGGATCTTCTTGAGATCCTTTTTTTCTGCGCGTAATCTGCTG
CTTGCAAACAAAAAAACCACCGCTACCAGCGGTGGTTTGTTTGCCGGATCAAGAGCTACCAACTCTTTTT
CCGAAGGTAACTGGCTTCAGCAGAGCGCAGATACCAAATACTGTTCTTCTAGTGTAGCCGTAGTTAGGCC
ACCACTTCAAGAACTCTGTAGCACCGCCTACATACCTCGCTCTGCTAATCCTGTTACCAGTGGCTGCTGC
CAGTGGCGATAAGTCGTGTCTTACCGGGTTGGACTCAAGACGATAGTTACCGGATAAGGCGCAGCGGTCG
GGCTGAACGGGGGGTTCGTGCACACAGCCCAGCTTGGAGCGAACGACCTACACCGAACTGAGATACCTAC
AGCGTGAGCTATGAGAAAGCGCCACGCTTCCCGAAGGGAGAAAGGCGGACAGGTATCCGGTAAGCGGCAG
GGTCGGAACAGGAGAGCGCACGAGGGAGCTTCCAGGGGGAAACGCCTGGTATCTTTATAGTCCTGTCGGG
TTTCGCCACCTCTGACTTGAGCGTCGATTTTTGTGATGCTCGTCAGGGGGGCGGAGCCTATGGAAAAACG
CCAGCAACGCGGCCTTTTTACGGTTCCTGCTCGGATCTGTTGGACCGGACAGTAGTCATGGTTGATGGGC
TGCCTGTATCGAGTGGTGATTTTGTGCCGAGCTGCCGGTCGGGGAGCTGTTGGCTGGCTGGTGGCAGGAT
ATATTGTGGTGTAAACAAATTGACGCTTAGACAACTTAATAACACATTGCGGACGTTTTTAATGTACTGG
GGTTGAACACTCTGTGCCGAATTCGGATCCAGCGATCTGGATTTTAGTACTGGATTTTGGTTTTAGGAAT
TAGAAATTTTATTGATAGAAGTATTTTACAAATACAAATACATACTAAGGGTTTCTTATATGCTCAACAC
ATGAGCGAAACCCTATAGGAACCCTAATTCCCTTATCTGGGAACTACTCACACATTATTATGGAGAAACT
CGAGCTTGTCGATCGACTCTAGCTAGAGAAGCCTATTCCTTTGCCCTCGGACGAGTGCTGGGGCGTCGGT
TTCCACTATCGGCGAGTACTTCTACACAGCCATCGGTCCAGACGGCCGCGCTTCTGCGGGCGATTTGTGT
ACGCCCGACAGTCCCGGCTCCGGATCGGACGATTGCGTCGCATCGACCCTGCGCCCAAGCTGCATCATCG
AAATTGCCGTCAACCAAGCTCTGATAGAGTTGGTCAAGACCAATGCGGAGCATATACGCCCGGAGCCGCG
GCGATCCTGCAAGCTCCGGATGCCTCCGCTCGAAGTAGCGCGTCTGCTGCTCCATACAAGCCAACCACGG
CCTCCAGAAGAAGATGTTGGCGACCTCGTATTGGGAATCCCCGAACATCGCCTCGCTCCAGTCAATGACC
GCTGTTATGCGGCCATTGTCCGTCAGGACATTGTTGGAGCCGAAATCCGCGTGCACGAGGTGCCGGACTT
CGGGGCAGTCCTCGGCCCAAAGCATCAGCTCATCGAGAGCCTGCGCGACGGACGCACTGACGGTGTCGTC
CATCACAGTTTGCCAGTGATACACATGGGGATCAGCAATCGCGCATATGAAATCACGCCATGTAGTGTAT
TGACCGATTCCTTGCGGTCCGAATGGGCCGAACCCGCTCGTCTGGCTAAGATCGGCCGCAGCGATCGCAT
CCATGGCCTCCGCGACCGGCTGCAGTTATCATCATCATCATAGACACACGAAATAAAGTAATCAGATTAT
CAGTTAAAGCTATGTAATATTTACACCATAACCAATCAATTAAAAAATAGATCAGTTTAAAGAAAGATCA
AAGCTCAAAAAAATAAAAAGAGAAAAGGGTCCTAACCAAGAAAATGAAGGAGAAAAACTAGAAATTTACC
TGCAGAACAGCGGGCAGTTCGGTTTCAGGCAGGTCTTGCAACGTGACACCCTGTGCACGGCGGGAGATGC
AATAGGTCAGGCTCTCGCTGAATTCCCCAATGTCAAGCACTTCCGGAATCGGGAGCGCGGCCGATGCAAA
GTGCCGATAAACATAACGATCTTTGTAGAAACCATCGGCGCAGCTATTTACCCGCAGGACATATCCACGC
CCTCCTACATCGAAGCTGAAAGCACGAGATTCTTCGCCCTCCGAGAGCTGCATCAGGTCGGAGACGCTGT
CGAACTTTTCGATCAGAAACTTCTCGACAGACGTCGCGGTGAGTTCAGGCTTTTTCATTCTGCAAAAGAG
AACCAGACAACAGGGTAAGTGCCTAGCAGTAAACAAACAGAACTCATCACAAGCAAACAGCAACATCATA
TTCATACCAACAGGTCATGTGTGTTCATCACATCATTAGTACTAAGCATGCCATCATCCAAGTATATCAA
AGTAAGGGCAAAGAGCATGCATGATCATCAGGTGCACAAAAGAATCATCAAATTGTAGCAGTACATATCT
TCATCTATCATGCATATCTATCCATAACAGGACGATGCATGTTGACCAGGTAAAAGCTACAGGATCCTAT
AGGAACAGCAGCGTATATATCTTCACCAATCTTAGCATCTTAATCATGTGGCACATGCAGTTTCAATTTA
AGCACATGAGCTAGTTGATTATGAGGTACCAGAGAATCATCAAACTGATGTAGCAGCATATATCCTCATC
TATCATGCAATCTAATCTAATCTAACTAAACAGGAAAGGTGTGCTATTCAGTTAAAAGCTACCGCATCAT
ATACAAACGGCAGCATAAGAAAAAGCATAATCATCTTAATCATGCAACAAACGCAGATTCATAATAAGCC
CAAGAGCTAGCTTGTGATGATCTTATTCTACTCTGATCTACAGCAATCAGATAACGACCTAACCTTGCAC
ATGGCAACAAAACAATCGATCGGACGAATCAGTTGTTTGTTCCTAGCTAGCACCATCGAACCAGATAATA
GATGCACGTACAGATCCCGAAAACGAACCCAAAAACAGGGCAGACCTAGCTGAACCTAGGCAGCGACCCA
GCAGATCGTGAGAACGATCTCATCTACGAACAGCCTAGAAGCAACCCCACGATTCCCGGACAAACGACCT
AAAATCCCCACAAATCACATGAGCATGACAGGATAAACAGCGGAACCGATCAGATCTACACGAAAACCCC
ACCTCCCAGCCACCCACGATCAGGAAACACGCGGATCTAGCATGATTTCGTCAACGCCTCAGCCTAGTTC
CTAGCCACAGACCAAGCAGAACCACCAAACCACGCCGAGCGAGGAGATGGGGCAAGAGGACGGGGGACAC
GATCGCCGTACCTTGAAGCGGGGGAAGGATCGCCGAGGGTCGCGAGAAGAGCAATTTGGATTTGGAACCC
GGGGGTTGTGCGCTCCGAACGATCAGACGATGTGAGATTGTGGGAAGAGGCGCGGAGGGCCCTGTATTTA
TGGGCTGCGACGGGGGGAGGAGAGGTGGGGAGGGTTGGGGAAGGAATCCCCCACCCGTGCCGTGACGGTT
CCGGGCCGTGTGAGAGGAGCCCGCTCGTGTCCGCCACGCAATTTCCGCGATCGGAGCGGAGCTTTCGAGA
GGCGGCTGGATGGTTGGTGGCCGTTAGATTTGTAGACGCCGTTAACGCCTCGCCTCCACCGGGAAGAGTT
TTGAGCAGCCGCTTATGACAATGGCTTAACGACGTTAGACGGAGCGTTAGTGGCAGGCCATGATAGAATA
GACGTATTGCAATGGGATTATAATTAAATAAATAAGAATATAATAAGATATGGCAAGTCGGCACTCATGA
CATGGTGTCCGAAATGATAGTGCTCACTTTCTTAGCCGAGAAAGTTGACGCGACTGATTTAGAAGTTAAG
ATATTATTTCTCTCTTCTTTTCTTTCCTCGTCATATAAGGATGAAATAAACTTTAGAGATTGCCGGTAGT
GATTTTGGATTTCGGCGATCAGGCTTGGTTTGCCGGTTTCGGACGGTGTGCCTTAGGCCACCCGCAGTGT
ATCTTGTAATGTTCAACCGATAAGCAAGGGTGGGGCTCAAGCAAGTAGTAAACAACTATGTCAAATGTCA
CCATGGTTATGGTCTTGTTTAGTTGGCTTCCTCCGCAAGAATTCAAGCTTAGCGTCGATCTAGTAACATA
GATGACACCGCGCGCGATAATTTATCCTAGTTTGCGCGCTATATTTTGTTTTCTATCGCGTATTAAATGT
ATAATTGCGGGACTCTAATCATAAAAACCCATCTCATAAATAACGTCATGCATTACATGTTAATTATTAC
ATGCTTAACGTAATTCAACAGAAATTATATGATAATCATCGCAAGACCGGCAACAGGATTCAATCTTAAG
AAACTTTATTGCCAAATGTTTGAACGATCTGCTTGACAAGCTCAGACTTTACGCTTCTTCTTTGGGTCAG
CCCTAGAGTCACCACCCAACTGCGACAGATCTATCCTTGTCTCATAGAGCCCTGTAATAGATTGGTGAAT
AAGGGTAGCGTCCAACACTTCCTTGGTTGATGTGTAGCGCTTTCTGTCGATAGTGGTATCGAAGTACTTA
AAGGCTGCTGGGGCTCCCAGATTGGTCAGTGTGAACAGGTGGATGATGTTTTCCGCTTGTTCCCTTATCG
GCTTATCTCTGTGCTTGTTGTACGCGGAAAGCACCTTTAATTGTAGAAAACCAGTAAAACATGGACAATT
AGGAGGCATCGATTATCTAACCAAAGACTTTAACAACACTAATCTGCCACTAATATTCATGAGAAGTCCT
TACCTTATCGAGGTTAGCGTCTGCAAGAATGACCCGCTTGGAAAATTCGCTGATCTGCTCTATGATCTCA
TCAAGATAGTGCTTGTGCTGCTCGACAAACAACTGCTTCTGCTCGTTGTCCTCTGGTGACCCCTTCAGCT
TCTCATAGTGTGAGGCCAAGTACAGGAAGTTGACGTACTTACTGGGCAATGCCAGCTCGTTGCCCTTCTG
CAGTTCTCCGGCAGATGCCAGCATGCGTTTTCTGCCATTTTCCAATTCGAAAAGCGAATACTTGGGCAGT
TTGATAATGAGGTCTTTCTTCACCTCTTTGTAACCTGGTTTGTATAATTTTGGTTCAGTTAATTAGGAAA
ATTACATAATGGCTCCAAAAAAAAATTATCGACCTTTTACCAAAAAAAATAAAATTTATCGACCTTGACA
GGAAAAAGTTACAAATCAAAAGAAAGAATATCGTCTGGCATCCAATATTTTACCTTTAGCCTCGAGGAAG
TCGATCGGATTCTTCTCGAACGAGGACCTTTCCATTATGGTAATTCCAAGCAGTTCCTTGACGCTTTTCA
GTTTCTTGCTCTTGCCCTTCTCCACCTTGGCCACTACCAGTACGCTGTATGCCACGGTAGGGCTATCAAA
GCCTCCGTATTTCTTCGGATCCCAATCCTTCTTCCTCGCAATCAGTTTGTCGGAGTTGCGCTTAGGGAGA
ATGGACTCCTTGGAGAAACCACCGGTTTGAACCTCCGTTTTCTTGACTATGTTGACTTGGGGCATGCTGA
GAACCTTACGCACAGTCGCAAAATCCCTGCCCTTATCCCAGACAATCTCACCTGCAAGAAACAGCAAAGA
GAGAGTTAAGATATAAGTGAACAAGAAAGTCTTGGGATCGACATACATACAATCAATTGATCAAATTCCT
AGGATTAAACATATGAAATAGGAAAGACAGACCTGTTTCGCCATTTGTCTCGATCAGAGGCCTCTTCCGG
ATTTCACCATTCGCCAGAGTGATCTCTGTCTTGAAGAAGTTCATGATATTCGAGTAAAAGAAGTATTTCG
CGGTAGCCTTGCCGATCTCTTGTTCTGACTTCGCGATCATCTTCCTAACGTCGTACACCTTGTAATCCCC
GTACACAAACTCAGACTCCAGTTTCGGATACTTCTTGATGAGAGCAGTGCCAACAACGGCGTTCAGGTAG
GCGTCATGGGCATGATGGTAGTTGTTGATCTCGCGAACCTTGTAAAACTGGAAGTCCTTCCGGAAGTCAC
TAACCAGTTTGCTCTTGAGGGTGATCACCTGCGTAACCATCAAAAGTCAATATGGATTCATCACAAATTA
ATCAGGAATAGAAAGATCGGGTGGCCTTGAAGTTGATCAAATAAAAAGTTTCGAACTTTAGTTTGATATG
GTAAAGGAAAGTTGGAAACTTTACCTTTACCTCCCTGATAAGTTTGTCATTCTCATCATACTTCGTATTC
ATACGCGAATCGAGTATCTGGGCCACATGTTTCGTAATCTGACGAGTTTCAACCAACTGGCGCTTGATGA
AGCCGGCTTTGTCGAGCTCAGACAGTCCGCCCCTTTCTGCCTTCGTGAGATTGTCGAATTTCCGTTGGGT
TATGAGCTTAGCATTCAAAAGCTGCCTCCAATAGTTCTTCATCTTCTTCACAACCTCCTCGCTGGGTACA
TTGTCGGATTTTCCGCGGTTCTTGTCTGAGCGCGTAAGGACCTATAACACGGGAGAAACCAAAAAGCAAA
CTCATTTCACGCCAAATACTACAGATTTCTCAAAAATTAAGTTATAATCCATATATCCTGACAAGAAATT
GATTAAAACACAGTTGCTTTACCTTGTTGTCAATACTATCGTCCTTCAGGAAAGATTGAGGGACAATGTG
ATCCACATCATAGTCGGAGAGTCTGTTAATGTCGAGCTCTTGGTCGACGTACATATCTCTCCCATTCTGG
AGGTAATAGAGGTACAGCTTCTCGTTCTGGAGTTGAGTATTTTCGACTGGGTGCTCTTTCAGAATCTGAC
TCCCAAGCTCCTTGATGCCTTCCTCTATCCGCTTCATGCGCTCCCGTGAGTTCTTCTGCCCTTTCTGAGT
CGTCTGGTTTTCCCTCGCCATCTCGATGACGATGTTCTCCGGCTTATGGCGGCCCATGACCTGTAGCAAT
AATTAAAACAAAAATACCACAAACAGTTAGAACTGAGGCAAGAAGAATGAATGCAGAGAAAAAAAATCTT
AGCTATTCATGGAAATGGAAGTGCGACGAACACCTAAAATGCAAGGAGCATAACCAAATGCAGAACTTAC
CTTCACCAGCTCATCCACAACCTTCACTGTCTGCAGTATGCCCTTCTTTATAGCTGGCGATCCAGCCAGG
TTGGCTATGTGTTCGTGAAGGCTATCGCCCTGACCTGACACTTGGGCCTTCTGGATATCTTCTTTGAAGG
TCAGTGAGTCATCGTGAATAAGCTGCATGAAGTTCCGATTCGCAAAACCGTCGGATTTGAGAAAGTCCAG
TATAGTCTTGCCGGATTGCTTGTCGCGGATGCCGTTGATGAGCTTCCTGGAGAGCCTTCCCCAACCTAAA
ACATAGAACAAACATTTGTCTCATCACAAATATGCATCAAGGAACACTCAGAAGTTAGTCATATACCCAA
ATTCTTGAAACTAGAGAAACAAAAAAAGAGGGATCATTGCGGAAACCTTTTGACCTCTTACCTGTATATC
TCCTCCTCTTCAACTGCTTCATGACCTTGTCATCGAACAGATGCGCATAAGTCTTAAGGCGCTCCTCGAT
CATTTCTCTGTCCTCAAACAGCGTGAGAGTCAGCACGATGTCCTCGAGGATGTCCTCGTTCTCCTCGTTG
TCAAGGAAGTCCTTGTCCTTGATGATTTTCAACAGGTCATGGTATGTGCCAAGAGAGGCATTGAACCTAT
CCTCAACGCCGCTGATTTCCACAGAATCAAAGCATTCGATCTTCTTAAAGTAGTCCTCTTTAAGCTGTTT
CACAGTGACCTTCCGATTGGTTTTGAACAAGAGATCGACAATGGCCTTCTTCTGCTCACCTGTTATAACA
GTAAAAATTACTTTAGAAACAAAACAAAAGTGTGGTCTTTTAGGAATGATTATTGATCAGTTCATAGTTT
AAAATCTTGTGTTTTTATCGTAAAAGTGTGGACCAGGATTTACCTGACAGGAAGGCCGGTTTGCGCATCC
CCTCCGTCACATATTTCACCTTCGTCAGCTCGTTGTAGACCGTGAAGTATTCGTACAGGAGACTATGCTT
GGGCAGGACTTTCTCATTTGGGAGATTCTTATCGAAGTTGGTCATCCTTTCGATGAAGGACTGTGCACTC
GCACCCTTGTCCACGACCTCTTCGAAGTTCCAAGGCGTGATAGTCTCCTCGGATTTGCGTGTCATCCACG
CAAACCGCGAGTTCCCGCGTGCGAGTGGACCTAATGAATTAATAGAAAAATCAGGCAAATTAGAAAAGAA
ATAATTCTCAAAAGAGAACAACTGAGGTCAGAAAATAGCATTCATCAACTGAAACTAGGTATTTCTTCAT
ATGATACTAACCTACATAGTAGGGAATGCGGAACGTGAGGATCTTTTCAATCTTCTCTCTGTTGTCTTTC
AGGAACGGATAGAAGTCCTCTTGCCTCCTCAAGATAGCATGCAGCTCACCGAGGTGGATCTGGTGCGGTA
TGCTGCCATTGTCGAAGGTACGCTGCTTCCGAAGCAAATCTTCGCGGTTCAATTTAACGAGCAGCTCCTC
TGTACCGTCCATCTTTTCCAGAATAGGCTTGATGAATTTGTAGAATTCCTCCTGACTTGCACCTAATAAT
ATCATCAGAGGAAAACTCAATTCTTATATCTTACAGAAATGAACAACAAAATACATGTAGCAGAGAGGAA
AACAATCATAAGTAACAACTTACCTCCATCAATGTACCCTGCGTAGCCATTCTTCGATTGGTCAAAGAAA
ATCTCCTTGTACTTCTCGGGGAGTTGCTGGCGAACCAAAGCCTTCAGAAGGGTCAGATCCTGGTGATGCT
CGTCGTACCTCTTGATCATGGAGGCGCTAAGTGGCGCTTTGGTTATCTCCGTGTTGACCCGCAGAATGTC
ACTGAGCAAGATAGCGTCTGACAGATTCTTGGCAGCCAAGAACAGGTCGGCATACTGATCACCTACAAAA
GTTTAAAAGACTCAATTTTAACTCTACAGCTTCAAATAAATTTCCGCAAAGAAATTGATAGGTTTAGACA
ACAAAAGAAGAGTTCCAATTTCAAGAGCACCTATTTGGGCGAGCAGATTGTCCAGATCATCATCGTATGT
ATCCTTTGACAGCTGCAGCTTCGCGTCCTCGGCGAGGTCAAAGTTGCTTTTGAAGTTAGGGGTGAGGCCC
AGAGACAGTGCAATCAGATTCCCGAACAAGCCGTTCTTCTTCTCGCCTGGCAATTGAGCGATCAGATTCT
CAAGCCGTCTGGACTTCGAAAGTCTGGCAGACAGTATTGCCTTGGCGTCGACACCTGAGATTGTTTGCAA
AGAAAAATCTCAAAGCATGTACAATCTATAAACTTATGATGGAAAAAGAAAAGAAAGGTAACTAAGGAAT
GTTACCTGATGCATTGATGGGGTTCTCCTCGAACAGCTGATTGTAGGTTTGGACGAGCTGAATGAACAGT
TTATCCACATCGGAGTTATCCGGGTTGAGGTCCCCTTCGATCAAGAAATGGCCACGAAACTTTATCATGT
GCGCGAGAGCCAGGTATATGAGCCGAAGGTCTGCCTTATCGGTTGAGTCCACCAGCTTCTTGCGAAGGTG
GTATATAGTCGGATACTTTTCATGATAGGCTACTTCGTCAACAATATTCCCAAAGATGGGGTGACGCTCG
TGTTTCTTATCTTCCTCTACCAGGAAGGATTCCTCGAGGCGATGGAAGAACGAGTCGTCAACCTGCAAAA
TCAAGTTTATTGATCATCAAGTGAGTTTACATGTAGTTAAATGCTTTCAGTAATATCCCAATGAAGCAGG
ATATGCTTTCAGTACAAAATACATAAGCATACTATATCATAAAAATCCTTACCTTCGCCATCTCGTTGCT
AAAGATCTCTTGGAGATAACAGATTCTGTTCTTCCTGCGAGTGTACCTTCTCCTCGCAGTACGTTTAAGC
CTTGTCGCCTCCGCGGTTTCTCCAGAGTCAAAGAGCAGAGCTCCGATCAAGTTCTTCTTAATGCTGTGCC
TATCTGTGTTGCCCAGCACTTTAAATTTCTTCGAAGGTACCTTGTATTCATCGGTGATAACGGCCCACCC
AACTGAGTTCGTACCAATATCAAGTCCAATGCTGTACTTCTTGTCCATTTTCCAGCTGACCTTCCGCTTC
TTCTTCGGTGGGCTAGAAGCCATTCCTGCAGAAGTAACACCAAACAACAGGGTGAGCATCGACAAAAGAA
ACAGTACCAAGCAAATAAATAGCGTATGAAGGCAGGGCTAAAAAAATCCACATATAGCTGCTGCATATGC
CATCATCCAAGTATATCAAGATCAAAATAATTATAAAACATACTTGTTTATTATAATAGATAGGTACTCA
AGGTTAGAGCATATGAATAGATGCTGCATATGCCATCATGTATATGCATCAGTAAAACCCACATCAACAT
GTATACCTATCCTAGATCGATATTTCCATCCATCTTAAACTCGTAACTATGAAGATGTATGACACACACA
TACAGTTCCAAAATTAATAAATACACCAGGTAGTTTGAAACAGTATTCTACTCCGATCTAGAACGAATGA
ACGACCGCCCAACCACACCACATCATCACAACCAAGCGAACAAAAAGCATCTCTGTATATGCATCAGTAA
AACCCGCATCAACATGTATACCTATCCTAGATCGATATTTCCATCCATCATCTTCAATTCGTAACTATGA
ATATGTATGGCACACACATACAGATCCAAAATTAATAAATCCACCAGGTAGTTTGAAACAGAATTCTACT
CCGATCTAGAACGACCGCCCAACCAGACCACATCATCACAACCAAGACAAAAAAAAGCATGAAAAGATGA
CCCGACAAACAAGTGCACGGCATATATTGAAATAAAGGAAAAGGGCAAACCAAACCCTATGCAACGAAAC
AAAAAAAATCATGAAATCGATCCCGTCTGCGGAACGGCTAGAGCCATCCCAGGATTCCCCAAAGAGAAAC
ACTGGCAAGTTAGCAATCAGAACGTGTCTGACGTACAGGTCGCATCCGTGTACGAACGCTAGCAGCACGG
ATCTAACACAAACACGGATCTAACACAAACATGAACAGAAGTAGAACTACCGGGCCCTAACCATGGACCG
GAACGCCGATCTAGAGAAGGTAGAGAGGGGGGGGGGGGGAGGACGAGCGGCGTACCTTGAAGCGGAGGTG
CCGACGGGTGGATTTGGGGGAGATCTGGTTGTGTGTGTGTGCGCTCCGAACAACACGAGGTTGGGGAAAG
AGGGTGTGGAGGGGGTGTCTATTTATTACGGCGGGCGAGGAAGGGAAAGCGAAGGAGCGGTGGGAAAGGA
ATCCCCCGTAGCTGCCGTGCCGTGAGAGGAGGAGGAGGCCGCCTGCCGTGCCGGCTCACGTCTGCCGCTC
CGCCACGCAATTTCTGGATGCCGACAGCGGAGCAAGTCCAACGGTGGAGCGGAACTCTCGAGAGGGGTCC
AGAGGCAGCGACAGAGATGCCGTGCCGTCTGCTTCGCTTGGCCCGACGCGACGCTGCTGGTTCGCTGGTT
GGTGTCCGTTAGACTCGTCGACGGCGTTTAACAGGCTGGCATTATCTACTCGAAACAAGAAAAATGTTTC
CTTAGTTTTTTTAATTTCTTAAAGGGTATTTGTTTAATTTTTAGTCACTTTATTTTATTCTATTTTATAT
CTAAATTATTAAATAAAAAAACTAAAATAGAGTTTTAGTTTTCTTAATTTAGAGGCTAAAATAGAATAAA
ATAGATGTACTAAAAAAATTAGTCTATAAAAACCATTAACCCTAAACCCTAAATGGATGTACTAATAAAA
TGGATGAAGTATTATATAGGTGAAGCTATTTGCAAAAAAAAAGGAGAACACATGCACACTAAAAAGATAA
AACTGTAGAGTCCTGTTGTCAAAATACTCAATTGTCCTTTAGACCATGTCTAACTGTTCATTTATATGAT
TCTCTAAAACACTGATATTATTGTAGTACTATAGATTATATTATTCGTAGAGTAAAGTTTAAATATATGT
ATAAAGATAGATAAACTGCACTTCAAACAAGTGTGACAAAAAAAATATGTGGTAATTTTTTATAACTTAG
ACATGCAATGCTCATTATCTCTAGAGAGGGGCACGACCGGGTCACGCTGCACCTCCACTATGCCTGAGAC
CCAATACGCAAACCGCCTCTCCCCGCGCGTTGGCCGATTCATTAATGCAGCTGGCACGACAGGTTTCCCG
ACTGGAAAGCGGGCAGTGAGCGCAACGCAATTAATGTGAGTTAGCTCACTCATTAGGCACCCCAGGCTTT
ACACTTTATGCTTCCGGCTCGTATGTTGTGTGGAATTGTGAGCGGATAACAATTTCACACATACTAGAGA
AAGAGGAGAAATACTAGATGGCTTCCTCCGAGGACGTTATCAAAGAGTTCATGCGTTTCAAAGTTCGTAT
GGAAGGTTCCGTTAACGGTCACGAGTTCGAAATCGAAGGTGAAGGTGAAGGTCGTCCGTACGAAGGTACC
CAGACCGCTAAACTGAAAGTTACCAAAGGTGGTCCGCTGCCGTTCGCTTGGGACATCCTGTCCCCGCAGT
TCCAGTACGGTTCCAAAGCTTACGTTAAACACCCGGCTGACATCCCGGACTACCTGAAACTGTCCTTCCC
GGAAGGTTTCAAATGGGAACGTGTTATGAACTTCGAGGACGGTGGTGTTGTTACCGTTACCCAGGACTCC
TCCCTGCAAGACGGTGAGTTCATCTACAAAGTTAAACTGCGTGGTACCAACTTCCCGTCCGACGGTCCGG
TTATGCAGAAAAAAACCATGGGTTGGGAAGCTTCCACCGAACGTATGTACCCGGAGGACGGTGCTCTGAA
AGGTGAAATCAAAATGCGTCTGAAACTGAAAGACGGTGGTCACTACGACGCTGAAGTTAAAACCACCTAC
ATGGCTAAAAAACCGGTTCAGCTGCCGGGTGCTTACAAAACCGACATCAAACTGGACATCACCTCCCACA
ACGAGGACTACACCATCGTTGAACAGTACGAACGTGCTGAAGGTCGTCACTCCACCGGTGCTTAATAACG
CTGATAGTGCTAGTGTAGATCGCTACTAGAGCCAGGCATCAAATAAAACGAAAGGCTCAGTCGAAAGACT
GGGCCTTTCGTTTTATCTGTTGTTTGTCGGTGAACGCTCTCTACTAGAGTCACACTGGCTCACCTTCGGG
TGGGCCTTTCTGCGTTTATAGGTCTCAGGGATTACGAATTCCCATGGGGAGGTGCAGCGTGACCCGGTCG
TGCCCCTCTCTAGAGATAATGAGCATTGCATGTCTAAGTTATAAAAAATTACCACATATTTTTTTTGTCA
CACTTGTTTGAAGTGCAGTTTATCTATCTTTATACATATATTTAAACTTTACTCTACGAATAATATAATC
TATAGTACTACAATAATATCAGTGTTTTAGAGAATCATATAAATGAACAGTTAGACATGGTCTAAAGGAC
AATTGAGTATTTTGACAACAGGACTCTACAGTTTTATCTTTTTAGTGTGCATGTGTTCTCCTTTTTTTTT
GCAAATAGCTTCACCTATATAATACTTCATCCATTTTATTAGTACATCCATTTAGGGTTTAGGGTTAATG
GTTTTTATAGACTAATTTTTTTAGTACATCTATTTTATTCTATTTTAGCCTCTAAATTAAGAAAACTAAA
ACTCTATTTTAGTTTTTTTATTTAATAATTTAGATATAAAATAGAATAAAATAAAGTGACTAAAAATTAA
ACAAATACCCTTTAAGAAATTAAAAAAACTAAGGAAACATTTTTCTTGTTTCGAGTAGATAATGCCAGCC
TGTTAAACGCCGTCGACGAGTCTAACGGACACCAACCAGCGAACCAGCAGCGTCGCGTCGGGCCAAGCGA
AGCAGACGGCACGGCATCTCTGTCGCTGCCTCTGGACCCCTCTCGAGAGTTCCGCTCCACCGTTGGACTT
GCTCCGCTGTCGGCATCCAGAAATTGCGTGGCGGAGCGGCAGACGTGAGCCGGCACGGCAGGCGGCCTCC
TCCTCCTCTCACGGCACGGCAGCTACGGGGGATTCCTTTCCCACCGCTCCTTCGCTTTCCCTTCCTCGCC
CGCCGTAATAAATAGACACCCCCTCCACACCCTCTTTCCCCAACCTCGTGTTGTTCGGAGCGCACACACA
CACAACCAGATCTCCCCCAAATCCACCCGTCGGCACCTCCGCTTCAAGGTACGCCGCTCGTCCTCCCCCC
CCCCCCCCCCCCCCCYYCTCTAGATCGGCGTTCCGGTCCATGGTTAGGGCCCGGTAGTTCTACTTCTGTT
CATGTTTGTGTTAGATCCGTGTTTGTGTTAGATCCGTGCTGCTAGCGTTCGTACACGGATGCGACCTGTA
CGTCAGACACGTTCTGATTGCTAACTTGCCAGTGTTTCTCTTTGGGGAATCCTGGGATGGCTCTAGCCGT
TCCGCAGACGGGATCGATTTCATGATTTTTTTTGTTTCGTTGCATAGGGTTTGGTTTGCCCTTTTCCTTT
ATTTCAATATATGCCGTGCACTTGTTTGTCGGGTCATCTTTTCATGCTTTTTTTTGTCTTGGTTGTGATG
ATGTGGTCTGGTTGGGCGGTCGTTCTAGATCGGAGTAGAATTCTGTTTCAAACTACCTGGTGGATTTATT
AATTTTGGATCTGTATGTGTGTGCCATACATATTCATAGTTACGAATTGAAGATGATGGATGGAAATATC
GATCTAGGATAGGTATACATGTTGATGCGGGTTTTACTGATGCATATACAGAGATGCTTTTTGTTCGCTT
GGTTGTGATGATGTGGTGTGGTTGGGCGGTCGTTCATTCGTTCTAGATCGGAGTAGAATACTGTTTCAAA
CTACCTGGTGTATTTATTAATTTTGGAACTGTATGTGTGTGTCATACATCTTCATAGTTACGAGTTTAAG
ATGGATGGAAATATCGATCTAGGATAGGTATACATGTTGATGTGGGTTTTACTGATGCATATACATGATG
GCATATGCAGCATCTATTCATATGCTCTAACCTTGAGTACCTATCTATTATAATAAACAAGTATGTTTTA
TAATTATTTTGATCTTGATATACTTGGATGATGGCATATGCAGCAGCTATATGTGGATTTTTTTAGCCCT
GCCTTCATACGCTATTTATTTGCTTGGTACTGTTTCTTTTGTCGATGCTCACCCTGTTGTTTGGTGTTAC
TTCTGCAGGAATGGCTAGTGAAGCTCGAAAAACAAAGAAAAAAATCAAAGGGATTCAGCAAGCCACTGCA
GGAGTCTCACAAGACACTTCGGAAAATCCTAACAAAACAATAGTTCCTGCAGCATTACCACAGCTCACCC
CTACCTTGGTGTCACTGCTGGAGGTGATTGAACCCGAGGTGTTGTATGCAGGATATGATAGCTCTGTTCC
AGATTCAGCATGGAGAATTATGACCACACTCAACATGTTAGGTGGGCGTCAAGTGATTGCAGCAGTGAAA
TGGGCAAAGGCGATACCAGGCTTCAGAAACTTACACCTGGATGACCAAATGACCCTGCTACAGTACTCAT
GGATGTTTCTCATGGCATTTGCCCTGGGTTGGAGATCATACAGACAATCAAGTGGAAACCTGCTCTGCTT
TGCTCCTGATCTGATTATTAATGAGCAGAGAATGTCTCTACCCTGCATGTATGACCAATGTAAACACATG
CTGTTTGTCTCCTCTGAATTACAAAGATTGCAGGTATCCTATGAAGAGTATCTCTGTATGAAAACCTTAC
TGCTTCTCTCCTCAGTTCCTAAGGAAGGTCTGAAGAGCCAAGAGTTATTTGATGAGATTCGAATGACTTA
TATCAAAGAGCTAGGAAAAGCCATCGTCAAAAGGGAAGGGAACTCCAGTCAGAACTGGCAACGGTTTTAC
CAACTGACAAAGCTTCTGGACTCCATGCATGAGGTGGTTGAGAATCTCCTTACCTACTGCTTCCAGACAT
TTTTGGATAAGACCATGAGTATTGAATTCCCAGAGATGTTAGCTGAAATCATCACTAATCAGATACCAAA
ATATTCAAATGGAAATATCAAAAAGCTTCTGTTTCATCAAAAATACGACCCCATGGCGATGCCGTATGCC
TCTCTTTCCCCGGCAGGCGACCGCCGCTCCTCCCCGGCCGCCACCGCCACCGCCTCCCTCCTCCCCTTCT
GCCGCTCCTCCCCCTTCTCCGCCGGCGGCAATGGCGGCATGGGGGAGGAGGCGCGGATGGACGGGAGGTG
GATGGCGAGGCCGGTGCCCTTCACGGCGGCGCAGTACGAGGAGCTGGAGCACCAGGCGCTCATATACAAG
TACCTGGTGGCCGGCGTGTCCGTCCCGCCGGATCTCGTGCTCCCCATCCGCCGCGGCATCGAGTCCCTCG
CCGCCCGCTTCTACCACAACCCCCTCGCCATCGGGTACGGATCGTACCTGGGCAAGAAGGTGGATCCGGA
GCCGGGCCGGTGCCGGCGCACGGACGGCAAGAAGTGGCGGTGCGCCAAGGAGGCCGCCTCCGACTCCAAG
TATTGCGAGCGCCACATGCACCGCGGCCGCAACCGTTCAAGAAAGCCTGTGGAAACGCAGCTCGTCTCGC
ACTCCCAGCCGCCGGCCGCCTCCGTCGTGCCGCCCCTCGCCACCGGCTTCCACAACCACTCCCTCTACCC
CGCCATCGGCGGCACCAACGGTGGTGGAGGCGGGGGGAACAACGGCATGTCCATGCCCGGCACGTTCTCC
TCCGCGCTGGGGCCGCCTCAGCAGCACATGGGCAACAATGCCGCCTCTCCCTACGCGGCTCTCGGCGGCG
CCGGAACATGCAAAGATTTCAGGTATACCGCATATGGAATAAGATCTTTGGCAGACGAGCAGAGTCAGCT
CATGACAGAAGCCATGAACACCTCCGTGGAGAACCCATGGCGCCTGCCGCCATCTTCTCAAACGACTACA
TTCCCGCTCTCAAGCTACTCTCCTCAGCTTGGAGCAACGAGTGACCTGGGTCAGAACAACAGCAGCAACA
ACAACAGCGGCGTCAAGGCCGAGGGACAGCAGCAGCAGCAGCCGCTCTCCTTCCCGGGGTGCGGCGACTT
CGGCAGCGGCGACTCCGCGAAGCAGGAGAACCAGACGCTGCGGCCGTTCTTCGACGAGTGGCCCAAGACG
AGGGACTCGTGGTCGGACCTGACCGACGACAACTCGAACGTCGCCTCCTTCTCGGCCACCCAGCTGTCGA
TCTCGATACCCATGACGTCCTCCGACTTCTCCGCCGCCAGCTCCCAGTCGCCCAACGGCATGCTGTTCGC
CGGCGAGATGTACGCGGCCGCTGCCATGCAGCAGCAACACCTGATGCAGATGAACCAGAGCATGATGGGG
GGCTACGCTTCCTCTACCACTGCCACCACTGATCTCATTCAGCAGTACCTGGATGAGAACAAGCAGCTGA
TCCTGGCCATCCTCGACAACCAGAACAACGGCAAGGTGGAGGAGTGCGCACGGAACCAAGCTAAGCTCCA
GCAGAACCTCATGTACCTCGCCGCCATCGCCGACAGCCAGCCTCCGCAGACGGCATCGCTGTCTCAGTAC
CCGTCCAACCTGATGATGCAGTCCGGGCCGCGGTACATGCAGCAGCAGTCGGCGCAGATGATGTCGCCGC
AGTCGCTGATGGCGGCGCGGTCGTCGATGATGTACGCGCAGCAGGCCATGTCGCCGCTCCAGCAGCAGCA
GCAGCAGCAGCAGCACCAGGCGGCCGCGCACGGCCAGCTGGGGATGTCCTCCGGCGCGACCACCGGGTTC
AACCTCCTGCACGGTGAGGCCAGCATGGGCGGCGGCGGCGGCGCCACTGGCAACAGCATGATGAACGCCA
GCGTCTTTTCGGACTATGGCCGCGGCGGCAGCGGCGCCAAGGAGGGGTCGACCTCGCTGTCGGCCGACGC
TCGCGGCGCCAACTCTGGCGCGCACAGCGGCGACGGGGAGTACCTCAAGGGCACCGAGGAGGAAGGAAGC
TAGGCTTGCTTTCGTTCGTATCATCGGTTTCGACAACGTTCGTCAAGTTCAATGCATCAGTTTCATTGCG
CACACACCAGAATCCTACTGAGTTTGAGTATTATGGCATTGGGAAAACTGTTTTTCTTGTACCATTTGTT
GTGCTTGTAATTTACTGTGTTTTTTATTCGGTTTTCGCTATCGAACTGTGAAATGGAAATGGATGGAGAA
GAGTTAATGAATGATATGGTCCTTTTGTTCATTCTCAAATTAATATTATTTGTTTTTTCTCTTATTTGTT
GTGTGTTGAATTTGAAATTATAAGAGATATGCAAACATTTTGTTTTGAGTAAAAATGTGTCAAATCGTGG
CCTCTAATGACCGAAGTTAATATGAGGAGTAAAACACTTGTAGTTGTACCATTATGCTTATTCACTAGGC
AACAAATATATTTTCAGACCTAGAAAAGCTGCAAATGTTACTGAATACAAGTATGTCCTCTTGTGTTTTA
GACATTTATGAACTTTCCTTTATGTAATTTTCCAGAATCCTTGTCAGATTCTAATCATTGCTTTATAATT
ATAGTTATACTCATGGATTTGTAGTTGAGTATGAAAATATTTTTTAATGCATTTTATGACTTGCCAATTG
ATTGACAACGCTCAGAGAGGATGCACATGTGACCGAGGGA
Features (pLannotate 1.2.2; 28 found; start..end, strand, type, name):
     32..56      +  misc_feature   RB T-DNA repeat: right border repeat from nopaline C58 T-DNA
    365..994     +  CDS            pVS1 StaA: stability protein from the Pseudomonas plasmid pVS1 (Heeb et al., 2000)
   1423..2496    +  CDS            pVS1 RepA: replication protein from the Pseudomonas plasmid pVS1 (Heeb et al., 2000)
   2562..2756    +  rep_origin     pVS1 oriV: origin of replication for the Pseudomonas plasmid pVS1 (Heeb et al., 2000)
   2818..2922    +  promoter       AmpR promoter: bla
   2923..3717    +  CDS            KanR: aminoglycoside phosphotransferase; aphA-3; confers resistance to kanamycin
   3888..4476    +  rep_origin     ori: high-copy-number ColE1/pMB1/pBR322/pUC origin of replication
   4612..4636    +  misc_feature   LB T-DNA repeat: left border repeat from nopaline C58 T-DNA
   4724..4898    -  polyA_signal   CaMV poly(A) signal: cauliflower mosaic virus polyadenylation signal
   4933..5625    -  CDS            HygR (fragment): aminoglycoside phosphotransferase from E. coli confers resistance to hygromycin
   5620..5809    -  intron         cat1 intron: castor bean catalase intron, modified
   5810..6148    -  CDS            HygR (fragment): aminoglycoside phosphotransferase from E. coli; aph(4)-Ia; confers resistance to hygromycin
   8037..8289    -  terminator     NOS terminator: nopaline synthase terminator and poly(A) signal
   9660..9971    -  CDS            cas9 (fragment): CAS9_LISIN - Also known as csn1. Experimental evidence at protein level: Swiss-Prot protein existence level 1. CRISPR (clustered regularly interspaced short palindromic repeat) is an adaptive immune system that provides protection against mobile genetic elements (viruses, transposable elements and conjugative plasmids). CRISPR clusters contain spacers, sequences complementary to antecedent mobile elements, and target invading nucleic acids. CRISPR clusters are transcribed and processed into CRISPR RNA (crRNA). In type II CRISPR systems correct processing of pre-crRNA requires a trans- encoded
  13770..14048   -  CDS            cas9 (fragment): CAS9_STRMU - Also known as csn1. Experimental evidence at protein level: Swiss-Prot protein existence level 1. CRISPR (clustered regularly interspaced short palindromic repeat) is an adaptive immune system that provides protection against mobile genetic elements (viruses, transposable elements and conjugative plasmids). CRISPR clusters contain spacers, sequences complementary to antecedent mobile elements, and target invading nucleic acids. CRISPR clusters are transcribed and processed into CRISPR RNA (crRNA). In type II CRISPR systems correct processing of pre-crRNA requires a trans- encoded
  14096..16082   -  promoter       Ubi promoter: maize polyubiquitin gene promoter
  16100..16189   +  CDS            lacI (fragment): lac repressor; lacI; The lac repressor binds to the lac operator to inhibit transcription in E. coli. This inhibition can be relieved by adding lactose or isopropyl-β-D-thiogalactopyranoside (IPTG).
  16202..16223   +  protein_bind   CAP binding site: CAP binding activates transcription in the presence of cAMP. E. coli catabolite activator protein
  16238..16268   +  promoter       lac promoter: promoter for the E. coli lac operon
  16272..16294   +  protein_bind   lac operator (fragment): The lac repressor binds to the lac operator to inhibit transcription in E. coli. This inhibition can be relieved by adding lactose or isopropyl-β-D-thiogalactopyranoside (IPTG). lac repressor encoded by lacI
  16328..17002   +  CDS            mRFP1: mRFP1 is a basic (constitutively fluorescent) red fluorescent protein published in 2002, derived from Discosoma sp.. It is reported to be a somewhat slowly-maturing monomer with low acid sensitivity.
  17050..17121   +  terminator     rrnB T1 terminator: transcription terminator T1 from the E. coli rrnB gene
  17137..17164   +  terminator     T7Te terminator: phage T7 early transcription terminator
  17202..19188   +  promoter       Ubi promoter: maize polyubiquitin gene promoter
  19185..20063   +  CDS            Nr3c1 (fragment): GCR_RAT - Also known as Grl. Experimental evidence at protein level: Swiss-Prot protein existence level 1. [Isoform A]: Has transcriptional activation and repression activity. Mediates glucocorticoid-induced apoptosis. Promotes accurate chromosome segregation during mitosis. May act as a tumor suppressor. May play a negative role in adipogenesis through the regulation of lipolytic and antilipogenic gene expression. From Rattus norvegicus (Rat).
  20073..21269   +  CDS            GRF4: GRF4_ORYSJ - Also known as GL2 From Oryza sativa subsp. japonica (Rice).
  21336..21980   +  CDS            GIF1 (fragment): GIF1_ORYSJ - Also known as AN3 From Oryza sativa subsp. japonica (Rice).
  21988..22619   +  terminator     E9 terminator: terminator and polyadenylation signal from the pea rbcS-E9 gene
