>Addgene plasmid #211794 | EC67907 | analyzer sequence | sequence record 412984
CACGAAGTGATCCGTTTAAACTATCAGTGTTTGACAGGATATATTGGCGGGTAAACCTAAGAGAAAAGAG
CGTTTATTAGAATAATCGGATATTTAAAAGGGCGTGAAAAGGTTTATCCGTTCGTCCATTTGTATGTGCA
TGCCAACCACAGGGTTCCCCTCGGGAGTCAGCCGTGCGGCTGCATGAAATCCTGGCCGGTTTGTCTGATG
CCAAGCTGGCGGCCTGGCCGGCCAGCTTGGCCGCTGAAGAAACCGAGCGCCGCCGTCTAAAAAGGTGATG
TGTATTTGAGTAAAACAGCTTGCGTCATGCGGTCGCTGCGTATATGATGCGATGAGTAAATAAACAAATA
CGCAAGGGGAACGCATGAAGGTTATCGCTGTACTTAACCAGAAAGGCGGGTCAGGCAAGACGACCATCGC
AACCCATCTAGCCCGCGCCCTGCAACTCGCCGGGGCCGATGTTCTGTTAGTCGATTCCGATCCCCAGGGC
AGTGCCCGCGATTGGGCGGCCGTGCGGGAAGATCAACCGCTAACCGTTGTCGGCATCGACCGCCCGACGA
TTGACCGCGACGTGAAGGCCATCGGCCGGCGCGACTTCGTAGTGATCGACGGAGCGCCCCAGGCGGCGGA
CTTGGCTGTGTCCGCGATCAAGGCAGCCGACTTCGTGCTGATTCCGGTGCAGCCAAGCCCTTACGACATA
TGGGCCACCGCCGACCTGGTGGAGCTGGTTAAGCAGCGCATTGAGGTCACGGATGGAAGGCTACAAGCGG
CCTTTGTCGTGTCGCGGGCGATCAAAGGCACGCGCATCGGCGGTGAGGTTGCCGAGGCGCTGGCCGGGTA
CGAGCTGCCCATTCTTGAGTCCCGTATCACGCAGCGCGTGAGCTACCCAGGCACTGCCGCCGCCGGCACA
ACCGTTCTTGAATCAGAACCCGAGGGCGACGCTGCCCGCGAGGTCCAGGCGCTGGCCGCTGAAATTAAAT
CAAAACTCATTTGAGTTAATGAGGTAAAGAGAAAATGAGCAAAAGCACAAACACGCTAAGTGCCGGCCGT
CCGAGCGCACGCAGCAGCAAGGCTGCAACGTTGGCCAGCCTGGCAGACACGCCAGCCATGAAGCGGGTCA
ACTTTCAGTTGCCGGCGGAGGATCACACCAAGCTGAAGATGTACGCGGTACGCCAAGGCAAGACCATTAC
CGAGCTGCTATCTGAATACATCGCGCAGCTACCAGAGTAAATGAGCAAATGAATAAATGAGTAGATGAAT
TTTAGCGGCTAAAGGAGGCGGCATGGAAAATCAAGAACAACCAGGCACCGACGCCGTGGAATGCCCCATG
TGTGGAGGAACGGGCGGTTGGCCAGGCGTAAGCGGCTGGGTTGTCTGCCGGCCCTGCAATGGCACTGGAA
CCCCCAAGCCCGAGGAATCGGCGTGAGCGGTCGCAAACCATCCGGCCCGGTACAAATCGGCGCGGCGCTG
GGTGATGACCTGGTGGAGAAGTTGAAGGCCGCGCAGGCCGCCCAGCGGCAACGCATCGAGGCAGAAGCAC
GCCCCGGTGAATCGTGGCAAGCGGCCGCTGATCGAATCCGCAAAGAATCCCGGCAACCGCCGGCAGCCGG
TGCGTCGTCGATTAGGAAGCCGCCCAAGGGCGACGAGCAACCAGATTTTTTCGTTCCGATGCTCTATGAC
GTGGGCACCCGCGATAGTCGCAGCATCATGGACGTGGCCGTTTTCCGTCTGTCGAAGCGTGACCGACGAG
CTGGCGAGGTGATCCGCTACGAGCTTCCAGACGGGCACGTAGAGGTTTCCGCAGGGCCGGCCGGCATGGC
CAGTGTGTGGGATTACGACCTGGTACTGATGGCGGTTTCCCATCTAACCGAATCCATGAACCGATACCGG
GAAGGGAAGGGAGACAAGCCCGGCCGCGTGTTCCGTCCACACGTTGCGGACGTACTCAAGTTCTGCCGGC
GAGCCGATGGCGGAAAGCAGAAAGACGACCTGGTAGAAACCTGCATTCGGTTAAACACCACGCACGTTGC
CATGCAGCGTACGAAGAAGGCCAAGAACGGCCGCCTGGTGACGGTATCCGAGGGTGAAGCCTTGATTAGC
CGCTACAAGATCGTAAAGAGCGAAACCGGGCGGCCGGAGTACATCGAGATCGAGCTAGCTGATTGGATGT
ACCGCGAGATTACAGAAGGCAAGAACCCGGACGTGCTGACGGTTCACCCCGATTACTTTTTGATCGATCC
CGGCATCGGCCGTTTTCTCTACCGCCTGGCACGCCGCGCCGCAGGCAAGGCAGAAGCCAGATGGTTGTTC
AAGACGATCTACGAACGCAGTGGCAGCGCCGGAGAGTTCAAGAAGTTCTGTTTCACCGTGCGCAAGCTGA
TCGGGTCAAATGACCTGCCGGAGTACGATTTGAAGGAGGAGGCGGGGCAGGCTGGCCCGATCCTAGTCAT
GCGCTACCGCAACCTGATCGAGGGCGAAGCATCCGCCGGTTCCTAATGTACGGAGCAGATGCTAGGGCAA
ATTGCCCTAGCAGGGGAAAAAGGTCGAAAAAGCTTCTTTCCTGTGGATAGCACGTACATTGGGAACCCAA
AGCCGTACATTGGGAACCGGAACCCGTACATTGGGAACCCAAAGCCGTACATTGGGAACCGGTCACACAT
GTAAGTGACTGATATAAAAGAGAAAAAAGGCGATTTTTCCGCCTAAAACTCTTTAAAACTTATTAAAACT
CTTAAAACCCGCCTGGCCTGTGCATAACTGTCTGGCCAGCGCACAGCCGAACAGCTGCAAAAAGCGCCCA
CATCAAGGCTCCGAGTGCGCGGAACCCCTATTTGTTTATTTTTCTAAATACATTCAAATATGTATCCGCT
CATGAGACAATAACCCTGATAAATGCTTCAATAATATTGAAAAAGGAAGAGTATGGCTAAAATGAGAATA
TCACCGGAATTGAAAAAACTGATCGAAAAATACCGCTGCGTAAAAGATACGGAAGGAATGTCTCCTGCTA
AGGTATATAAGCTGGTGGGAGAAAATGAAAACCTATATTTAAAAATGACGGACAGCCGGTATAAAGGGAC
CACCTATGATGTGGAACGGGAAAAGGACATGATGCTATGGCTGGAAGGAAAGCTGCCTGTTCCAAAGGTC
CTGCACTTTGAACGGCATGATGGCTGGAGCAATCTGCTCATGAGTGAGGCCGATGGCGTCCTTTGCTCGG
AAGAGTATGAAGATGAACAAAGCCCTGAAAAGATTATCGAGCTGTATGCGGAGTGCATCAGGCTCTTTCA
CTCCATCGACATATCGGATTGTCCCTATACGAATAGCTTAGACAGCCGCTTAGCCGAATTGGATTACTTA
CTGAATAACGATCTGGCCGATGTGGATTGCGAAAACTGGGAAGAGGACACTCCATTTAAAGATCCGCGCG
AGCTGTATGATTTTTTAAAGACGGAAAAGCCCGAAGAGGAACTTGTCTTTTCCCACGGCGACCTGGGAGA
CAGCAACATCTTTGTGAAAGATGGCAAAGTAAGTGGCTTTATTGATCTTGGGAGAAGCGGCAGGGCGGAC
AAGTGGTATGACATTGCCTTCTGCGTCCGGTCGCTCAGGGAGGATATCGGGGAAGAACAGTATGTCGAGC
TATTTTTTGACTTACTGGGGATCAAGCCTGATTGGGAGAAAATAAAATATTATATTTTACTGGATGAATT
GTTTTAGCTGTCAGACCAAGTTTACTCATATATACTTTAGATTGATTTAAAACTTCATTTTTAATTTAAA
AGGATCTAGGTGAAGATCCTTTTTGATAATCTCATGACCAAAATCCCTTAACGTGAGTTTTCGTTCCACT
GAGCGTCAGACCCCGTAGAAAAGATCAAAGGATCTTCTTGAGATCCTTTTTTTCTGCGCGTAATCTGCTG
CTTGCAAACAAAAAAACCACCGCTACCAGCGGTGGTTTGTTTGCCGGATCAAGAGCTACCAACTCTTTTT
CCGAAGGTAACTGGCTTCAGCAGAGCGCAGATACCAAATACTGTTCTTCTAGTGTAGCCGTAGTTAGGCC
ACCACTTCAAGAACTCTGTAGCACCGCCTACATACCTCGCTCTGCTAATCCTGTTACCAGTGGCTGCTGC
CAGTGGCGATAAGTCGTGTCTTACCGGGTTGGACTCAAGACGATAGTTACCGGATAAGGCGCAGCGGTCG
GGCTGAACGGGGGGTTCGTGCACACAGCCCAGCTTGGAGCGAACGACCTACACCGAACTGAGATACCTAC
AGCGTGAGCTATGAGAAAGCGCCACGCTTCCCGAAGGGAGAAAGGCGGACAGGTATCCGGTAAGCGGCAG
GGTCGGAACAGGAGAGCGCACGAGGGAGCTTCCAGGGGGAAACGCCTGGTATCTTTATAGTCCTGTCGGG
TTTCGCCACCTCTGACTTGAGCGTCGATTTTTGTGATGCTCGTCAGGGGGGCGGAGCCTATGGAAAAACG
CCAGCAACGCGGCCTTTTTACGGTTCCTGCTCGGATCTGTTGGACCGGACAGTAGTCATGGTTGATGGGC
TGCCTGTATCGAGTGGTGATTTTGTGCCGAGCTGCCGGTCGGGGAGCTGTTGGCTGGCTGGTGGCAGGAT
ATATTGTGGTGTAAACAAATTGACGCTTAGACAACTTAATAACACATTGCGGACGTTTTTAATGTACTGG
GGTTGAACACTCTGTGCCGAATTCGGATCCAGCGATCTGGATTTTAGTACTGGATTTTGGTTTTAGGAAT
TAGAAATTTTATTGATAGAAGTATTTTACAAATACAAATACATACTAAGGGTTTCTTATATGCTCAACAC
ATGAGCGAAACCCTATAGGAACCCTAATTCCCTTATCTGGGAACTACTCACACATTATTATGGAGAAACT
CGAGCTTGTCGATCGACTCTAGCTAGAGAAGCCTATTCCTTTGCCCTCGGACGAGTGCTGGGGCGTCGGT
TTCCACTATCGGCGAGTACTTCTACACAGCCATCGGTCCAGACGGCCGCGCTTCTGCGGGCGATTTGTGT
ACGCCCGACAGTCCCGGCTCCGGATCGGACGATTGCGTCGCATCGACCCTGCGCCCAAGCTGCATCATCG
AAATTGCCGTCAACCAAGCTCTGATAGAGTTGGTCAAGACCAATGCGGAGCATATACGCCCGGAGCCGCG
GCGATCCTGCAAGCTCCGGATGCCTCCGCTCGAAGTAGCGCGTCTGCTGCTCCATACAAGCCAACCACGG
CCTCCAGAAGAAGATGTTGGCGACCTCGTATTGGGAATCCCCGAACATCGCCTCGCTCCAGTCAATGACC
GCTGTTATGCGGCCATTGTCCGTCAGGACATTGTTGGAGCCGAAATCCGCGTGCACGAGGTGCCGGACTT
CGGGGCAGTCCTCGGCCCAAAGCATCAGCTCATCGAGAGCCTGCGCGACGGACGCACTGACGGTGTCGTC
CATCACAGTTTGCCAGTGATACACATGGGGATCAGCAATCGCGCATATGAAATCACGCCATGTAGTGTAT
TGACCGATTCCTTGCGGTCCGAATGGGCCGAACCCGCTCGTCTGGCTAAGATCGGCCGCAGCGATCGCAT
CCATGGCCTCCGCGACCGGCTGCAGTTATCATCATCATCATAGACACACGAAATAAAGTAATCAGATTAT
CAGTTAAAGCTATGTAATATTTACACCATAACCAATCAATTAAAAAATAGATCAGTTTAAAGAAAGATCA
AAGCTCAAAAAAATAAAAAGAGAAAAGGGTCCTAACCAAGAAAATGAAGGAGAAAAACTAGAAATTTACC
TGCAGAACAGCGGGCAGTTCGGTTTCAGGCAGGTCTTGCAACGTGACACCCTGTGCACGGCGGGAGATGC
AATAGGTCAGGCTCTCGCTGAATTCCCCAATGTCAAGCACTTCCGGAATCGGGAGCGCGGCCGATGCAAA
GTGCCGATAAACATAACGATCTTTGTAGAAACCATCGGCGCAGCTATTTACCCGCAGGACATATCCACGC
CCTCCTACATCGAAGCTGAAAGCACGAGATTCTTCGCCCTCCGAGAGCTGCATCAGGTCGGAGACGCTGT
CGAACTTTTCGATCAGAAACTTCTCGACAGACGTCGCGGTGAGTTCAGGCTTTTTCATTCTGCAAAAGAG
AACCAGACAACAGGGTAAGTGCCTAGCAGTAAACAAACAGAACTCATCACAAGCAAACAGCAACATCATA
TTCATACCAACAGGTCATGTGTGTTCATCACATCATTAGTACTAAGCATGCCATCATCCAAGTATATCAA
AGTAAGGGCAAAGAGCATGCATGATCATCAGGTGCACAAAAGAATCATCAAATTGTAGCAGTACATATCT
TCATCTATCATGCATATCTATCCATAACAGGACGATGCATGTTGACCAGGTAAAAGCTACAGGATCCTAT
AGGAACAGCAGCGTATATATCTTCACCAATCTTAGCATCTTAATCATGTGGCACATGCAGTTTCAATTTA
AGCACATGAGCTAGTTGATTATGAGGTACCAGAGAATCATCAAACTGATGTAGCAGCATATATCCTCATC
TATCATGCAATCTAATCTAATCTAACTAAACAGGAAAGGTGTGCTATTCAGTTAAAAGCTACCGCATCAT
ATACAAACGGCAGCATAAGAAAAAGCATAATCATCTTAATCATGCAACAAACGCAGATTCATAATAAGCC
CAAGAGCTAGCTTGTGATGATCTTATTCTACTCTGATCTACAGCAATCAGATAACGACCTAACCTTGCAC
ATGGCAACAAAACAATCGATCGGACGAATCAGTTGTTTGTTCCTAGCTAGCACCATCGAACCAGATAATA
GATGCACGTACAGATCCCGAAAACGAACCCAAAAACAGGGCAGACCTAGCTGAACCTAGGCAGCGACCCA
GCAGATCGTGAGAACGATCTCATCTACGAACAGCCTAGAAGCAACCCCACGATTCCCGGACAAACGACCT
AAAATCCCCACAAATCACATGAGCATGACAGGATAAACAGCGGAACCGATCAGATCTACACGAAAACCCC
ACCTCCCAGCCACCCACGATCAGGAAACACGCGGATCTAGCATGATTTCGTCAACGCCTCAGCCTAGTTC
CTAGCCACAGACCAAGCAGAACCACCAAACCACGCCGAGCGAGGAGATGGGGCAAGAGGACGGGGGACAC
GATCGCCGTACCTTGAAGCGGGGGAAGGATCGCCGAGGGTCGCGAGAAGAGCAATTTGGATTTGGAACCC
GGGGGTTGTGCGCTCCGAACGATCAGACGATGTGAGATTGTGGGAAGAGGCGCGGAGGGCCCTGTATTTA
TGGGCTGCGACGGGGGGAGGAGAGGTGGGGAGGGTTGGGGAAGGAATCCCCCACCCGTGCCGTGACGGTT
CCGGGCCGTGTGAGAGGAGCCCGCTCGTGTCCGCCACGCAATTTCCGCGATCGGAGCGGAGCTTTCGAGA
GGCGGCTGGATGGTTGGTGGCCGTTAGATTTGTAGACGCCGTTAACGCCTCGCCTCCACCGGGAAGAGTT
TTGAGCAGCCGCTTATGACAATGGCTTAACGACGTTAGACGGAGCGTTAGTGGCAGGCCATGATAGAATA
GACGTATTGCAATGGGATTATAATTAAATAAATAAGAATATAATAAGATATGGCAAGTCGGCACTCATGA
CATGGTGTCCGAAATGATAGTGCTCACTTTCTTAGCCGAGAAAGTTGACGCGACTGATTTAGAAGTTAAG
ATATTATTTCTCTCTTCTTTTCTTTCCTCGTCATATAAGGATGAAATAAACTTTAGAGATTGCCGGTAGT
GATTTTGGATTTCGGCGATCAGGCTTGGTTTGCCGGTTTCGGACGGTGTGCCTTAGGCCACCCGCAGTGT
ATCTTGTAATGTTCAACCGATAAGCAAGGGTGGGGCTCAAGCAAGTAGTAAACAACTATGTCAAATGTCA
CCATGGTTATGGTCTTGTTTAGTTGGCTTCCTCCGCAAGAATTCAAGCTTAGCGTCGATCTAGTAACATA
GATGACACCGCGCGCGATAATTTATCCTAGTTTGCGCGCTATATTTTGTTTTCTATCGCGTATTAAATGT
ATAATTGCGGGACTCTAATCATAAAAACCCATCTCATAAATAACGTCATGCATTACATGTTAATTATTAC
ATGCTTAACGTAATTCAACAGAAATTATATGATAATCATCGCAAGACCGGCAACAGGATTCAATCTTAAG
AAACTTTATTGCCAAATGTTTGAACGATCTGCTTGACAAGCTCAGACTTTACGCTTCTTCTTTGGGTCAG
CCCTAGAGTCACCACCCAACTGCGACAGATCTATCCTTGTCTCATAGAGCCCTGTAATAGATTGGTGAAT
AAGGGTAGCGTCCAACACTTCCTTGGTTGATGTGTAGCGCTTTCTGTCGATAGTGGTATCGAAGTACTTA
AAGGCTGCTGGGGCTCCCAGATTGGTCAGTGTGAACAGGTGGATGATGTTTTCCGCTTGTTCCCTTATCG
GCTTATCTCTGTGCTTGTTGTACGCGGAAAGCACCTTTAATTGTAGAAAACCAGTAAAACATGGACAATT
AGGAGGCATCGATTATCTAACCAAAGACTTTAACAACACTAATCTGCCACTAATATTCATGAGAAGTCCT
TACCTTATCGAGGTTAGCGTCTGCAAGAATGACCCGCTTGGAAAATTCGCTGATCTGCTCTATGATCTCA
TCAAGATAGTGCTTGTGCTGCTCGACAAACAACTGCTTCTGCTCGTTGTCCTCTGGTGACCCCTTCAGCT
TCTCATAGTGTGAGGCCAAGTACAGGAAGTTGACGTACTTACTGGGCAATGCCAGCTCGTTGCCCTTCTG
CAGTTCTCCGGCAGATGCCAGCATGCGTTTTCTGCCATTTTCCAATTCGAAAAGCGAATACTTGGGCAGT
TTGATAATGAGGTCTTTCTTCACCTCTTTGTAACCTGGTTTGTATAATTTTGGTTCAGTTAATTAGGAAA
ATTACATAATGGCTCCAAAAAAAAATTATCGACCTTTTACCAAAAAAAATAAAATTTATCGACCTTGACA
GGAAAAAGTTACAAATCAAAAGAAAGAATATCGTCTGGCATCCAATATTTTACCTTTAGCCTCGAGGAAG
TCGATCGGATTCTTCTCGAACGAGGACCTTTCCATTATGGTAATTCCAAGCAGTTCCTTGACGCTTTTCA
GTTTCTTGCTCTTGCCCTTCTCCACCTTGGCCACTACCAGTACGCTGTATGCCACGGTAGGGCTATCAAA
GCCTCCGTATTTCTTCGGATCCCAATCCTTCTTCCTCGCAATCAGTTTGTCGGAGTTGCGCTTAGGGAGA
ATGGACTCCTTGGAGAAACCACCGGTTTGAACCTCCGTTTTCTTGACTATGTTGACTTGGGGCATGCTGA
GAACCTTACGCACAGTCGCAAAATCCCTGCCCTTATCCCAGACAATCTCACCTGCAAGAAACAGCAAAGA
GAGAGTTAAGATATAAGTGAACAAGAAAGTCTTGGGATCGACATACATACAATCAATTGATCAAATTCCT
AGGATTAAACATATGAAATAGGAAAGACAGACCTGTTTCGCCATTTGTCTCGATCAGAGGCCTCTTCCGG
ATTTCACCATTCGCCAGAGTGATCTCTGTCTTGAAGAAGTTCATGATATTCGAGTAAAAGAAGTATTTCG
CGGTAGCCTTGCCGATCTCTTGTTCTGACTTCGCGATCATCTTCCTAACGTCGTACACCTTGTAATCCCC
GTACACAAACTCAGACTCCAGTTTCGGATACTTCTTGATGAGAGCAGTGCCAACAACGGCGTTCAGGTAG
GCGTCATGGGCATGATGGTAGTTGTTGATCTCGCGAACCTTGTAAAACTGGAAGTCCTTCCGGAAGTCAC
TAACCAGTTTGCTCTTGAGGGTGATCACCTGCGTAACCATCAAAAGTCAATATGGATTCATCACAAATTA
ATCAGGAATAGAAAGATCGGGTGGCCTTGAAGTTGATCAAATAAAAAGTTTCGAACTTTAGTTTGATATG
GTAAAGGAAAGTTGGAAACTTTACCTTTACCTCCCTGATAAGTTTGTCATTCTCATCATACTTCGTATTC
ATACGCGAATCGAGTATCTGGGCCACATGTTTCGTAATCTGACGAGTTTCAACCAACTGGCGCTTGATGA
AGCCGGCTTTGTCGAGCTCAGACAGTCCGCCCCTTTCTGCCTTCGTGAGATTGTCGAATTTCCGTTGGGT
TATGAGCTTAGCATTCAAAAGCTGCCTCCAATAGTTCTTCATCTTCTTCACAACCTCCTCGCTGGGTACA
TTGTCGGATTTTCCGCGGTTCTTGTCTGAGCGCGTAAGGACCTATAACACGGGAGAAACCAAAAAGCAAA
CTCATTTCACGCCAAATACTACAGATTTCTCAAAAATTAAGTTATAATCCATATATCCTGACAAGAAATT
GATTAAAACACAGTTGCTTTACCTTGTTGTCAATACTATCGTCCTTCAGGAAAGATTGAGGGACAATGTG
ATCCACATCATAGTCGGAGAGTCTGTTAATGTCGAGCTCTTGGTCGACGTACATATCTCTCCCATTCTGG
AGGTAATAGAGGTACAGCTTCTCGTTCTGGAGTTGAGTATTTTCGACTGGGTGCTCTTTCAGAATCTGAC
TCCCAAGCTCCTTGATGCCTTCCTCTATCCGCTTCATGCGCTCCCGTGAGTTCTTCTGCCCTTTCTGAGT
CGTCTGGTTTTCCCTCGCCATCTCGATGACGATGTTCTCCGGCTTATGGCGGCCCATGACCTGTAGCAAT
AATTAAAACAAAAATACCACAAACAGTTAGAACTGAGGCAAGAAGAATGAATGCAGAGAAAAAAAATCTT
AGCTATTCATGGAAATGGAAGTGCGACGAACACCTAAAATGCAAGGAGCATAACCAAATGCAGAACTTAC
CTTCACCAGCTCATCCACAACCTTCACTGTCTGCAGTATGCCCTTCTTTATAGCTGGCGATCCAGCCAGG
TTGGCTATGTGTTCGTGAAGGCTATCGCCCTGACCTGACACTTGGGCCTTCTGGATATCTTCTTTGAAGG
TCAGTGAGTCATCGTGAATAAGCTGCATGAAGTTCCGATTCGCAAAACCGTCGGATTTGAGAAAGTCCAG
TATAGTCTTGCCGGATTGCTTGTCGCGGATGCCGTTGATGAGCTTCCTGGAGAGCCTTCCCCAACCTAAA
ACATAGAACAAACATTTGTCTCATCACAAATATGCATCAAGGAACACTCAGAAGTTAGTCATATACCCAA
ATTCTTGAAACTAGAGAAACAAAAAAAGAGGGATCATTGCGGAAACCTTTTGACCTCTTACCTGTATATC
TCCTCCTCTTCAACTGCTTCATGACCTTGTCATCGAACAGATGCGCATAAGTCTTAAGGCGCTCCTCGAT
CATTTCTCTGTCCTCAAACAGCGTGAGAGTCAGCACGATGTCCTCGAGGATGTCCTCGTTCTCCTCGTTG
TCAAGGAAGTCCTTGTCCTTGATGATTTTCAACAGGTCATGGTATGTGCCAAGAGAGGCATTGAACCTAT
CCTCAACGCCGCTGATTTCCACAGAATCAAAGCATTCGATCTTCTTAAAGTAGTCCTCTTTAAGCTGTTT
CACAGTGACCTTCCGATTGGTTTTGAACAAGAGATCGACAATGGCCTTCTTCTGCTCACCTGTTATAACA
GTAAAAATTACTTTAGAAACAAAACAAAAGTGTGGTCTTTTAGGAATGATTATTGATCAGTTCATAGTTT
AAAATCTTGTGTTTTTATCGTAAAAGTGTGGACCAGGATTTACCTGACAGGAAGGCCGGTTTGCGCATCC
CCTCCGTCACATATTTCACCTTCGTCAGCTCGTTGTAGACCGTGAAGTATTCGTACAGGAGACTATGCTT
GGGCAGGACTTTCTCATTTGGGAGATTCTTATCGAAGTTGGTCATCCTTTCGATGAAGGACTGTGCACTC
GCACCCTTGTCCACGACCTCTTCGAAGTTCCAAGGCGTGATAGTCTCCTCGGATTTGCGTGTCATCCACG
CAAACCGCGAGTTCCCGCGTGCGAGTGGACCTAATGAATTAATAGAAAAATCAGGCAAATTAGAAAAGAA
ATAATTCTCAAAAGAGAACAACTGAGGTCAGAAAATAGCATTCATCAACTGAAACTAGGTATTTCTTCAT
ATGATACTAACCTACATAGTAGGGAATGCGGAACGTGAGGATCTTTTCAATCTTCTCTCTGTTGTCTTTC
AGGAACGGATAGAAGTCCTCTTGCCTCCTCAAGATAGCATGCAGCTCACCGAGGTGGATCTGGTGCGGTA
TGCTGCCATTGTCGAAGGTACGCTGCTTCCGAAGCAAATCTTCGCGGTTCAATTTAACGAGCAGCTCCTC
TGTACCGTCCATCTTTTCCAGAATAGGCTTGATGAATTTGTAGAATTCCTCCTGACTTGCACCTAATAAT
ATCATCAGAGGAAAACTCAATTCTTATATCTTACAGAAATGAACAACAAAATACATGTAGCAGAGAGGAA
AACAATCATAAGTAACAACTTACCTCCATCAATGTACCCTGCGTAGCCATTCTTCGATTGGTCAAAGAAA
ATCTCCTTGTACTTCTCGGGGAGTTGCTGGCGAACCAAAGCCTTCAGAAGGGTCAGATCCTGGTGATGCT
CGTCGTACCTCTTGATCATGGAGGCGCTAAGTGGCGCTTTGGTTATCTCCGTGTTGACCCGCAGAATGTC
ACTGAGCAAGATAGCGTCTGACAGATTCTTGGCAGCCAAGAACAGGTCGGCATACTGATCACCTACAAAA
GTTTAAAAGACTCAATTTTAACTCTACAGCTTCAAATAAATTTCCGCAAAGAAATTGATAGGTTTAGACA
ACAAAAGAAGAGTTCCAATTTCAAGAGCACCTATTTGGGCGAGCAGATTGTCCAGATCATCATCGTATGT
ATCCTTTGACAGCTGCAGCTTCGCGTCCTCGGCGAGGTCAAAGTTGCTTTTGAAGTTAGGGGTGAGGCCC
AGAGACAGTGCAATCAGATTCCCGAACAAGCCGTTCTTCTTCTCGCCTGGCAATTGAGCGATCAGATTCT
CAAGCCGTCTGGACTTCGAAAGTCTGGCAGACAGTATTGCCTTGGCGTCGACACCTGAGATTGTTTGCAA
AGAAAAATCTCAAAGCATGTACAATCTATAAACTTATGATGGAAAAAGAAAAGAAAGGTAACTAAGGAAT
GTTACCTGATGCATTGATGGGGTTCTCCTCGAACAGCTGATTGTAGGTTTGGACGAGCTGAATGAACAGT
TTATCCACATCGGAGTTATCCGGGTTGAGGTCCCCTTCGATCAAGAAATGGCCACGAAACTTTATCATGT
GCGCGAGAGCCAGGTATATGAGCCGAAGGTCTGCCTTATCGGTTGAGTCCACCAGCTTCTTGCGAAGGTG
GTATATAGTCGGATACTTTTCATGATAGGCTACTTCGTCAACAATATTCCCAAAGATGGGGTGACGCTCG
TGTTTCTTATCTTCCTCTACCAGGAAGGATTCCTCGAGGCGATGGAAGAACGAGTCGTCAACCTGCAAAA
TCAAGTTTATTGATCATCAAGTGAGTTTACATGTAGTTAAATGCTTTCAGTAATATCCCAATGAAGCAGG
ATATGCTTTCAGTACAAAATACATAAGCATACTATATCATAAAAATCCTTACCTTCGCCATCTCGTTGCT
AAAGATCTCTTGGAGATAACAGATTCTGTTCTTCCTGCGAGTGTACCTTCTCCTCGCAGTACGTTTAAGC
CTTGTCGCCTCCGCGGTTTCTCCAGAGTCAAAGAGCAGAGCTCCGATCAAGTTCTTCTTAATGCTGTGCC
TATCTGTGTTGCCCAGCACTTTAAATTTCTTCGAAGGTACCTTGTATTCATCGGTGATAACGGCCCACCC
AACTGAGTTCGTACCAATATCAAGTCCAATGCTGTACTTCTTGTCCATTTTCCAGCTGACCTTCCGCTTC
TTCTTCGGTGGGCTAGAAGCCATTCCTGCAGAAGTAACACCAAACAACAGGGTGAGCATCGACAAAAGAA
ACAGTACCAAGCAAATAAATAGCGTATGAAGGCAGGGCTAAAAAAATCCACATATAGCTGCTGCATATGC
CATCATCCAAGTATATCAAGATCAAAATAATTATAAAACATACTTGTTTATTATAATAGATAGGTACTCA
AGGTTAGAGCATATGAATAGATGCTGCATATGCCATCATGTATATGCATCAGTAAAACCCACATCAACAT
GTATACCTATCCTAGATCGATATTTCCATCCATCTTAAACTCGTAACTATGAAGATGTATGACACACACA
TACAGTTCCAAAATTAATAAATACACCAGGTAGTTTGAAACAGTATTCTACTCCGATCTAGAACGAATGA
ACGACCGCCCAACCACACCACATCATCACAACCAAGCGAACAAAAAGCATCTCTGTATATGCATCAGTAA
AACCCGCATCAACATGTATACCTATCCTAGATCGATATTTCCATCCATCATCTTCAATTCGTAACTATGA
ATATGTATGGCACACACATACAGATCCAAAATTAATAAATCCACCAGGTAGTTTGAAACAGAATTCTACT
CCGATCTAGAACGACCGCCCAACCAGACCACATCATCACAACCAAGACAAAAAAAAGCATGAAAAGATGA
CCCGACAAACAAGTGCACGGCATATATTGAAATAAAGGAAAAGGGCAAACCAAACCCTATGCAACGAAAC
AAAAAAAATCATGAAATCGATCCCGTCTGCGGAACGGCTAGAGCCATCCCAGGATTCCCCAAAGAGAAAC
ACTGGCAAGTTAGCAATCAGAACGTGTCTGACGTACAGGTCGCATCCGTGTACGAACGCTAGCAGCACGG
ATCTAACACAAACACGGATCTAACACAAACATGAACAGAAGTAGAACTACCGGGCCCTAACCATGGACCG
GAACGCCGATCTAGAGAAGGTAGAGAGGGGGGGGGGGGGAGGACGAGCGGCGTACCTTGAAGCGGAGGTG
CCGACGGGTGGATTTGGGGGAGATCTGGTTGTGTGTGTGTGCGCTCCGAACAACACGAGGTTGGGGAAAG
AGGGTGTGGAGGGGGTGTCTATTTATTACGGCGGGCGAGGAAGGGAAAGCGAAGGAGCGGTGGGAAAGGA
ATCCCCCGTAGCTGCCGTGCCGTGAGAGGAGGAGGAGGCCGCCTGCCGTGCCGGCTCACGTCTGCCGCTC
CGCCACGCAATTTCTGGATGCCGACAGCGGAGCAAGTCCAACGGTGGAGCGGAACTCTCGAGAGGGGTCC
AGAGGCAGCGACAGAGATGCCGTGCCGTCTGCTTCGCTTGGCCCGACGCGACGCTGCTGGTTCGCTGGTT
GGTGTCCGTTAGACTCGTCGACGGCGTTTAACAGGCTGGCATTATCTACTCGAAACAAGAAAAATGTTTC
CTTAGTTTTTTTAATTTCTTAAAGGGTATTTGTTTAATTTTTAGTCACTTTATTTTATTCTATTTTATAT
CTAAATTATTAAATAAAAAAACTAAAATAGAGTTTTAGTTTTCTTAATTTAGAGGCTAAAATAGAATAAA
ATAGATGTACTAAAAAAATTAGTCTATAAAAACCATTAACCCTAAACCCTAAATGGATGTACTAATAAAA
TGGATGAAGTATTATATAGGTGAAGCTATTTGCAAAAAAAAAGGAGAACACATGCACACTAAAAAGATAA
AACTGTAGAGTCCTGTTGTCAAAATACTCAATTGTCCTTTAGACCATGTCTAACTGTTCATTTATATGAT
TCTCTAAAACACTGATATTATTGTAGTACTATAGATTATATTATTCGTAGAGTAAAGTTTAAATATATGT
ATAAAGATAGATAAACTGCACTTCAAACAAGTGTGACAAAAAAAATATGTGGTAATTTTTTATAACTTAG
ACATGCAATGCTCATTATCTCTAGAGAGGGGCACGACCGGGTCACGCTGCACCTCCACTATGCCTGAGAC
CCAATACGCAAACCGCCTCTCCCCGCGCGTTGGCCGATTCATTAATGCAGCTGGCACGACAGGTTTCCCG
ACTGGAAAGCGGGCAGTGAGCGCAACGCAATTAATGTGAGTTAGCTCACTCATTAGGCACCCCAGGCTTT
ACACTTTATGCTTCCGGCTCGTATGTTGTGTGGAATTGTGAGCGGATAACAATTTCACACATACTAGAGA
AAGAGGAGAAATACTAGATGGCTTCCTCCGAGGACGTTATCAAAGAGTTCATGCGTTTCAAAGTTCGTAT
GGAAGGTTCCGTTAACGGTCACGAGTTCGAAATCGAAGGTGAAGGTGAAGGTCGTCCGTACGAAGGTACC
CAGACCGCTAAACTGAAAGTTACCAAAGGTGGTCCGCTGCCGTTCGCTTGGGACATCCTGTCCCCGCAGT
TCCAGTACGGTTCCAAAGCTTACGTTAAACACCCGGCTGACATCCCGGACTACCTGAAACTGTCCTTCCC
GGAAGGTTTCAAATGGGAACGTGTTATGAACTTCGAGGACGGTGGTGTTGTTACCGTTACCCAGGACTCC
TCCCTGCAAGACGGTGAGTTCATCTACAAAGTTAAACTGCGTGGTACCAACTTCCCGTCCGACGGTCCGG
TTATGCAGAAAAAAACCATGGGTTGGGAAGCTTCCACCGAACGTATGTACCCGGAGGACGGTGCTCTGAA
AGGTGAAATCAAAATGCGTCTGAAACTGAAAGACGGTGGTCACTACGACGCTGAAGTTAAAACCACCTAC
ATGGCTAAAAAACCGGTTCAGCTGCCGGGTGCTTACAAAACCGACATCAAACTGGACATCACCTCCCACA
ACGAGGACTACACCATCGTTGAACAGTACGAACGTGCTGAAGGTCGTCACTCCACCGGTGCTTAATAACG
CTGATAGTGCTAGTGTAGATCGCTACTAGAGCCAGGCATCAAATAAAACGAAAGGCTCAGTCGAAAGACT
GGGCCTTTCGTTTTATCTGTTGTTTGTCGGTGAACGCTCTCTACTAGAGTCACACTGGCTCACCTTCGGG
TGGGCCTTTCTGCGTTTATAGGTCTCAGGGATTACGAATTCCCATGGGGAGGTGCAGCGTGACCCGGTCG
TGCCCCTCTCTAGAGATAATGAGCATTGCATGTCTAAGTTATAAAAAATTACCACATATTTTTTTTGTCA
CACTTGTTTGAAGTGCAGTTTATCTATCTTTATACATATATTTAAACTTTACTCTACGAATAATATAATC
TATAGTACTACAATAATATCAGTGTTTTAGAGAATCATATAAATGAACAGTTAGACATGGTCTAAAGGAC
AATTGAGTATTTTGACAACAGGACTCTACAGTTTTATCTTTTTAGTGTGCATGTGTTCTCCTTTTTTTTT
GCAAATAGCTTCACCTATATAATACTTCATCCATTTTATTAGTACATCCATTTAGGGTTTAGGGTTAATG
GTTTTTATAGACTAATTTTTTTAGTACATCTATTTTATTCTATTTTAGCCTCTAAATTAAGAAAACTAAA
ACTCTATTTTAGTTTTTTTATTTAATAATTTAGATATAAAATAGAATAAAATAAAGTGACTAAAAATTAA
ACAAATACCCTTTAAGAAATTAAAAAAACTAAGGAAACATTTTTCTTGTTTCGAGTAGATAATGCCAGCC
TGTTAAACGCCGTCGACGAGTCTAACGGACACCAACCAGCGAACCAGCAGCGTCGCGTCGGGCCAAGCGA
AGCAGACGGCACGGCATCTCTGTCGCTGCCTCTGGACCCCTCTCGAGAGTTCCGCTCCACCGTTGGACTT
GCTCCGCTGTCGGCATCCAGAAATTGCGTGGCGGAGCGGCAGACGTGAGCCGGCACGGCAGGCGGCCTCC
TCCTCCTCTCACGGCACGGCAGCTACGGGGGATTCCTTTCCCACCGCTCCTTCGCTTTCCCTTCCTCGCC
CGCCGTAATAAATAGACACCCCCTCCACACCCTCTTTCCCCAACCTCGTGTTGTTCGGAGCGCACACACA
CACAACCAGATCTCCCCCAAATCCACCCGTCGGCACCTCCGCTTCAAGGTACGCCGCTCGTCCTCCCCCC
CCCCCCCTCTCTACCTTCTCTAGATCGGCGTTCCGGTCCATGGTTAGGGCCCGGTAGTTCTACTTCTGTT
CATGTTTGTGTTAGATCCGTGTTTGTGTTAGATCCGTGCTGCTAGCGTTCGTACACGGATGCGACCTGTA
CGTCAGACACGTTCTGATTGCTAACTTGCCAGTGTTTCTCTTTGGGGAATCCTGGGATGGCTCTAGCCGT
TCCGCAGACGGGATCGATTTCATGATTTTTTTTGTTTCGTTGCATAGGGTTTGGTTTGCCCTTTTCCTTT
ATTTCAATATATGCCGTGCACTTGTTTGTCGGGTCATCTTTTCATGCTTTTTTTTGTCTTGGTTGTGATG
ATGTGGTCTGGTTGGGCGGTCGTTCTAGATCGGAGTAGAATTCTGTTTCAAACTACCTGGTGGATTTATT
AATTTTGGATCTGTATGTGTGTGCCATACATATTCATAGTTACGAATTGAAGATGATGGATGGAAATATC
GATCTAGGATAGGTATACATGTTGATGCGGGTTTTACTGATGCATATACAGAGATGCTTTTTGTTCGCTT
GGTTGTGATGATGTGGTGTGGTTGGGCGGTCGTTCATTCGTTCTAGATCGGAGTAGAATACTGTTTCAAA
CTACCTGGTGTATTTATTAATTTTGGAACTGTATGTGTGTGTCATACATCTTCATAGTTACGAGTTTAAG
ATGGATGGAAATATCGATCTAGGATAGGTATACATGTTGATGTGGGTTTTACTGATGCATATACATGATG
GCATATGCAGCATCTATTCATATGCTCTAACCTTGAGTACCTATCTATTATAATAAACAAGTATGTTTTA
TAATTATTTTGATCTTGATATACTTGGATGATGGCATATGCAGCAGCTATATGTGGATTTTTTTAGCCCT
GCCTTCATACGCTATTTATTTGCTTGGTACTGTTTCTTTTGTCGATGCTCACCCTGTTGTTTGGTGTTAC
TTCTGCAGGAATGGCTAGTGAAGCTCGAAAAACAAAGAAAAAAATCAAAGGGATTCAGCAAGCCACTGCA
GGAGTCTCACAAGACACTTCGGAAAATCCTAACAAAACAATAGTTCCTGCAGCATTACCACAGCTCACCC
CTACCTTGGTGTCACTGCTGGAGGTGATTGAACCCGAGGTGTTGTATGCAGGATATGATAGCTCTGTTCC
AGATTCAGCATGGAGAATTATGACCACACTCAACATGTTAGGTGGGCGTCAAGTGATTGCAGCAGTGAAA
TGGGCAAAGGCGATACCAGGCTTCAGAAACTTACACCTGGATGACCAAATGACCCTGCTACAGTACTCAT
GGATGTTTCTCATGGCATTTGCCCTGGGTTGGAGATCATACAGACAATCAAGTGGAAACCTGCTCTGCTT
TGCTCCTGATCTGATTATTAATGAGCAGAGAATGTCTCTACCCTGCATGTATGACCAATGTAAACACATG
CTGTTTGTCTCCTCTGAATTACAAAGATTGCAGGTATCCTATGAAGAGTATCTCTGTATGAAAACCTTAC
TGCTTCTCTCCTCAGTTCCTAAGGAAGGTCTGAAGAGCCAAGAGTTATTTGATGAGATTCGAATGACTTA
TATCAAAGAGCTAGGAAAAGCCATCGTCAAAAGGGAAGGGAACTCCAGTCAGAACTGGCAACGGTTTTAC
CAACTGACAAAGCTTCTGGACTCCATGCATGAGGTGGTTGAGAATCTCCTTACCTACTGCTTCCAGACAT
TTTTGGATAAGACCATGAGTATTGAATTCCCAGAGATGTTAGCTGAAATCATCACTAATCAGATACCAAA
ATATTCAAATGGAAATATCAAAAAGCTTCTGTTTCATCAAAAATACGACCCCATGGCGATGCCGTATGCC
TCTCTTTCCCCGGCAGGCGACCGCCGCTCCTCCCCGGCCGCCACCGCCACCGCCTCCCTCCTCCCCTTCT
GCCGCTCCTCCCCCTTCTCCGCCGGCGGCAATGGCGGCATGGGGGAGGAGGCGCGGATGGACGGGAGGTG
GATGGCGAGGCCGGTGCCCTTCACGGCGGCGCAGTACGAGGAGCTGGAGCACCAGGCGCTCATATACAAG
TACCTGGTGGCCGGCGTGTCCGTCCCGCCGGATCTCGTGCTCCCCATCCGCCGCGGCATCGAGTCCCTCG
CCGCCCGCTTCTACCACAACCCCCTCGCCATCGGGTACGGATCGTACCTGGGCAAGAAGGTGGATCCGGA
GCCGGGCCGGTGCCGGCGCACGGACGGCAAGAAGTGGCGGTGCGCCAAGGAGGCCGCCTCCGACTCCAAG
TATTGCGAGCGCCACATGCACCGCGGCCGCAACCGTTCAAGAAAGCCTGTGGAAACGCAGCTCGTCTCGC
ACTCCCAGCCGCCGGCCGCCTCCGTCGTGCCGCCCCTCGCCACCGGCTTCCACAACCACTCCCTCTACCC
CGCCATCGGCGGCACCAACGGTGGTGGAGGCGGGGGGAACAACGGCATGTCCATGCCCGGCACGTTCTCC
TCCGCGCTGGGGCCGCCTCAGCAGCACATGGGCAACAATGCCGCCTCTCCCTACGCGGCTCTCGGCGGCG
CCGGAACATGCAAAGATTTCAGGTATACCGCATATGGAATAAGATCTTTGGCAGACGAGCAGAGTCAGCT
CATGACAGAAGCCATGAACACCTCCGTGGAGAACCCATGGCGCCTGCCGCCATCTTCTCAAACGACTACA
TTCCCGCTCTCAAGCTACTCTCCTCAGCTTGGAGCAACGAGTGACCTGGGTCAGAACAACAGCAGCAACA
ACAACAGCGGCGTCAAGGCCGAGGGACAGCAGCAGCAGCAGCCGCTCTCCTTCCCGGGGTGCGGCGACTT
CGGCAGCGGCGACTCCGCGAAGCAGGAGAACCAGACGCTGCGGCCGTTCTTCGACGAGTGGCCCAAGACG
AGGGACTCGTGGTCGGACCTGACCGACGACAACTCGAACGTCGCCTCCTTCTCGGCCACCCAGCTGTCGA
TCTCGATACCCATGACGTCCTCCGACTTCTCCGCCGCCAGCTCCCAGTCGCCCAACGGCATGCTGTTCGC
CGGCGAGATGTACGCGGCCGCTGCCATGCAGCAGCAACACCTGATGCAGATGAACCAGAGCATGATGGGG
GGCTACGCTTCCTCTACCACTGCCACCACTGATCTCATTCAGCAGTACCTGGATGAGAACAAGCAGCTGA
TCCTGGCCATCCTCGACAACCAGAACAACGGCAAGGTGGAGGAGTGCGCACGGAACCAAGCTAAGCTCCA
GCAGAACCTCATGTACCTCGCCGCCATCGCCGACAGCCAGCCTCCGCAGACGGCATCGCTGTCTCAGTAC
CCGTCCAACCTGATGATGCAGTCCGGGCCGCGGTACATGCAGCAGCAGTCGGCGCAGATGATGTCGCCGC
AGTCGCTGATGGCGGCGCGGTCGTCGATGATGTACGCGCAGCAGGCCATGTCGCCGCTCCAGCAGCAGCA
GCAGCAGCAGCAGCACCAGGCGGCCGCGCACGGCCAGCTGGGGATGTCCTCCGGCGCGACCACCGGGTTC
AACCTCCTGCACGGTGAGGCCAGCATGGGCGGCGGCGGCGGCGCCACTGGCAACAGCATGATGAACGCCA
GCGTCTTTTCGGACTATGGCCGCGGCGGCAGCGGCGCCAAGGAGGGGTCGACCTCGCTGTCGGCCGACGC
TCGCGGCGCCAACTCTGGCGCGCACAGCGGCGACGGGGAGTACCTCAAGGGCACCGAGGAGGAAGGAAGC
TAGGCTTGCTTTCGTTCGTATCATCGGTTTCGACAACGTTCGTCAAGTTCAATGCATCAGTTTCATTGCG
CACACACCAGAATCCTACTGAGTTTGAGTATTATGGCATTGGGAAAACTGTTTTTCTTGTACCATTTGTT
GTGCTTGTAATTTACTGTGTTTTTTATTCGGTTTTCGCTATCGAACTGTGAAATGGAAATGGATGGAGAA
GAGTTAATGAATGATATGGTCCTTTTGTTCATTCTCAAATTAATATTATTTGTTTTTTCTCTTATTTGTT
GTGTGTTGAATTTGAAATTATAAGAGATATGCAAACATTTTGTTTTGAGTAAAAATGTGTCAAATCGTGG
CCTCTAATGACCGAAGTTAATATGAGGAGTAAAACACTTGTAGTTGTACCATTATGCTTATTCACTAGGC
AACAAATATATTTTCAGACCTAGAAAAGCTGCAAATGTTACTGAATACAAGTATGTCCTCTTGTGTTTTA
GACATTTATGAACTTTCCTTTATGTAATTTTCCAGAATCCTTGTCAGATTCTAATCATTGCTTTATAATT
ATAGTTATACTCATGGATTTGTAGTTGAGTATGAAAATATTTTTTAATGCATTTTATGACTTGCCAATTG
ATTGACAACGCTCAGAGAGGATGCACATGTGACCGAGGGA
Features (pLannotate 1.2.2; 28 found; start..end, strand, type, name):
     32..56      +  misc_feature   RB T-DNA repeat: right border repeat from nopaline C58 T-DNA
    365..994     +  CDS            pVS1 StaA: stability protein from the Pseudomonas plasmid pVS1 (Heeb et al., 2000)
   1423..2496    +  CDS            pVS1 RepA: replication protein from the Pseudomonas plasmid pVS1 (Heeb et al., 2000)
   2562..2756    +  rep_origin     pVS1 oriV: origin of replication for the Pseudomonas plasmid pVS1 (Heeb et al., 2000)
   2818..2922    +  promoter       AmpR promoter: bla
   2923..3717    +  CDS            KanR: aminoglycoside phosphotransferase; aphA-3; confers resistance to kanamycin
   3888..4476    +  rep_origin     ori: high-copy-number ColE1/pMB1/pBR322/pUC origin of replication
   4612..4636    +  misc_feature   LB T-DNA repeat: left border repeat from nopaline C58 T-DNA
   4724..4898    -  polyA_signal   CaMV poly(A) signal: cauliflower mosaic virus polyadenylation signal
   4933..5625    -  CDS            HygR (fragment): aminoglycoside phosphotransferase from E. coli confers resistance to hygromycin
   5620..5809    -  intron         cat1 intron: castor bean catalase intron, modified
   5810..6148    -  CDS            HygR (fragment): aminoglycoside phosphotransferase from E. coli; aph(4)-Ia; confers resistance to hygromycin
   8037..8289    -  terminator     NOS terminator: nopaline synthase terminator and poly(A) signal
   9660..9971    -  CDS            cas9 (fragment): CAS9_LISIN - Also known as csn1. Experimental evidence at protein level: Swiss-Prot protein existence level 1. CRISPR (clustered regularly interspaced short palindromic repeat) is an adaptive immune system that provides protection against mobile genetic elements (viruses, transposable elements and conjugative plasmids). CRISPR clusters contain spacers, sequences complementary to antecedent mobile elements, and target invading nucleic acids. CRISPR clusters are transcribed and processed into CRISPR RNA (crRNA). In type II CRISPR systems correct processing of pre-crRNA requires a trans- encoded
  13770..14048   -  CDS            cas9 (fragment): CAS9_STRMU - Also known as csn1. Experimental evidence at protein level: Swiss-Prot protein existence level 1. CRISPR (clustered regularly interspaced short palindromic repeat) is an adaptive immune system that provides protection against mobile genetic elements (viruses, transposable elements and conjugative plasmids). CRISPR clusters contain spacers, sequences complementary to antecedent mobile elements, and target invading nucleic acids. CRISPR clusters are transcribed and processed into CRISPR RNA (crRNA). In type II CRISPR systems correct processing of pre-crRNA requires a trans- encoded
  14096..16082   -  promoter       Ubi promoter: maize polyubiquitin gene promoter
  16100..16189   +  CDS            lacI (fragment): lac repressor; lacI; The lac repressor binds to the lac operator to inhibit transcription in E. coli. This inhibition can be relieved by adding lactose or isopropyl-β-D-thiogalactopyranoside (IPTG).
  16202..16223   +  protein_bind   CAP binding site: CAP binding activates transcription in the presence of cAMP. E. coli catabolite activator protein
  16238..16268   +  promoter       lac promoter: promoter for the E. coli lac operon
  16272..16294   +  protein_bind   lac operator (fragment): The lac repressor binds to the lac operator to inhibit transcription in E. coli. This inhibition can be relieved by adding lactose or isopropyl-β-D-thiogalactopyranoside (IPTG). lac repressor encoded by lacI
  16328..17002   +  CDS            mRFP1: mRFP1 is a basic (constitutively fluorescent) red fluorescent protein published in 2002, derived from Discosoma sp.. It is reported to be a somewhat slowly-maturing monomer with low acid sensitivity.
  17050..17121   +  terminator     rrnB T1 terminator: transcription terminator T1 from the E. coli rrnB gene
  17137..17164   +  terminator     T7Te terminator: phage T7 early transcription terminator
  17202..19188   +  promoter       Ubi promoter: maize polyubiquitin gene promoter
  19185..20063   +  CDS            Nr3c1 (fragment): GCR_RAT - Also known as Grl. Experimental evidence at protein level: Swiss-Prot protein existence level 1. [Isoform A]: Has transcriptional activation and repression activity. Mediates glucocorticoid-induced apoptosis. Promotes accurate chromosome segregation during mitosis. May act as a tumor suppressor. May play a negative role in adipogenesis through the regulation of lipolytic and antilipogenic gene expression. From Rattus norvegicus (Rat).
  20073..21269   +  CDS            GRF4: GRF4_ORYSJ - Also known as GL2 From Oryza sativa subsp. japonica (Rice).
  21336..21980   +  CDS            GIF1 (fragment): GIF1_ORYSJ - Also known as AN3 From Oryza sativa subsp. japonica (Rice).
  21988..22619   +  terminator     E9 terminator: terminator and polyadenylation signal from the pea rbcS-E9 gene
