>Addgene plasmid #211794 | EC67907 Sequencing Result | analyzer sequence | sequence record 419268
CACGAAGTGATCCGTTTAAACTATCAGTGTTTGACAGGATATATTGGCGGGTAAACCTAAGAGAAAAGAG
CGTTTATTAGAATAATCGGATATTTAAAAGGGCGTGAAAAGGTTTATCCGTTCGTCCATTTGTATGTGCA
TGCCAACCACAGGGTTCCCCTCGGGAGTCAGCCGTGCGGCTGCATGAAATCCTGGCCGGTTTGTCTGATG
CCAAGCTGGCGGCCTGGCCGGCCAGCTTGGCCGCTGAAGAAACCGAGCGCCGCCGTCTAAAAAGGTGATG
TGTATTTGAGTAAAACAGCTTGCGTCATGCGGTCGCTGCGTATATGATGCGATGAGTAAATAAACAAATA
CGCAAGGGGAACGCATGAAGGTTATCGCTGTACTTAACCAGAAAGGCGGGTCAGGCAAGACGACCATCGC
AACCCATCTAGCCCGCGCCCTGCAACTCGCCGGGGCCGATGTTCTGTTAGTCGATTCCGATCCCCAGGGC
AGTGCCCGCGATTGGGCGGCCGTGCGGGAAGATCAACCGCTAACCGTTGTCGGCATCGACCGCCCGACGA
TTGACCGCGACGTGAAGGCCATCGGCCGGCGCGACTTCGTAGTGATCGACGGAGCGCCCCAGGCGGCGGA
CTTGGCTGTGTCCGCGATCAAGGCAGCCGACTTCGTGCTGATTCCGGTGCAGCCAAGCCCTTACGACATA
TGGGCCACCGCCGACCTGGTGGAGCTGGTTAAGCAGCGCATTGAGGTCACGGATGGAAGGCTACAAGCGG
CCTTTGTCGTGTCGCGGGCGATCAAAGGCACGCGCATCGGCGGTGAGGTTGCCGAGGCGCTGGCCGGGTA
CGAGCTGCCCATTCTTGAGTCCCGTATCACGCAGCGCGTGAGCTACCCAGGCACTGCCGCCGCCGGCACA
ACCGTTCTTGAATCAGAACCCGAGGGCGACGCTGCCCGCGAGGTCCAGGCGCTGGCCGCTGAAATTAAAT
CAAAACTCATTTGAGTTAATGAGGTAAAGAGAAAATGAGCAAAAGCACAAACACGCTAAGTGCCGGCCGT
CCGAGCGCACGCAGCAGCAAGGCTGCAACGTTGGCCAGCCTGGCAGACACGCCAGCCATGAAGCGGGTCA
ACTTTCAGTTGCCGGCGGAGGATCACACCAAGCTGAAGATGTACGCGGTACGCCAAGGCAAGACCATTAC
CGAGCTGCTATCTGAATACATCGCGCAGCTACCAGAGTAAATGAGCAAATGAATAAATGAGTAGATGAAT
TTTAGCGGCTAAAGGAGGCGGCATGGAAAATCAAGAACAACCAGGCACCGACGCCGTGGAATGCCCCATG
TGTGGAGGAACGGGCGGTTGGCCAGGCGTAAGCGGCTGGGTTGTCTGCCGGCCCTGCAATGGCACTGGAA
CCCCCAAGCCCGAGGAATCGGCGTGAGCGGTCGCAAACCATCCGGCCCGGTACAAATCGGCGCGGCGCTG
GGTGATGACCTGGTGGAGAAGTTGAAGGCCGCGCAGGCCGCCCAGCGGCAACGCATCGAGGCAGAAGCAC
GCCCCGGTGAATCGTGGCAAGCGGCCGCTGATCGAATCCGCAAAGAATCCCGGCAACCGCCGGCAGCCGG
TGCGTCGTCGATTAGGAAGCCGCCCAAGGGCGACGAGCAACCAGATTTTTTCGTTCCGATGCTCTATGAC
GTGGGCACCCGCGATAGTCGCAGCATCATGGACGTGGCCGTTTTCCGTCTGTCGAAGCGTGACCGACGAG
CTGGCGAGGTGATCCGCTACGAGCTTCCAGACGGGCACGTAGAGGTTTCCGCAGGGCCGGCCGGCATGGC
CAGTGTGTGGGATTACGACCTGGTACTGATGGCGGTTTCCCATCTAACCGAATCCATGAACCGATACCGG
GAAGGGAAGGGAGACAAGCCCGGCCGCGTGTTCCGTCCACACGTTGCGGACGTACTCAAGTTCTGCCGGC
GAGCCGATGGCGGAAAGCAGAAAGACGACCTGGTAGAAACCTGCATTCGGTTAAACACCACGCACGTTGC
CATGCAGCGTACGAAGAAGGCCAAGAACGGCCGCCTGGTGACGGTATCCGAGGGTGAAGCCTTGATTAGC
CGCTACAAGATCGTAAAGAGCGAAACCGGGCGGCCGGAGTACATCGAGATCGAGCTAGCTGATTGGATGT
ACCGCGAGATTACAGAAGGCAAGAACCCGGACGTGCTGACGGTTCACCCCGATTACTTTTTGATCGATCC
CGGCATCGGCCGTTTTCTCTACCGCCTGGCACGCCGCGCCGCAGGCAAGGCAGAAGCCAGATGGTTGTTC
AAGACGATCTACGAACGCAGTGGCAGCGCCGGAGAGTTCAAGAAGTTCTGTTTCACCGTGCGCAAGCTGA
TCGGGTCAAATGACCTGCCGGAGTACGATTTGAAGGAGGAGGCGGGGCAGGCTGGCCCGATCCTAGTCAT
GCGCTACCGCAACCTGATCGAGGGCGAAGCATCCGCCGGTTCCTAATGTACGGAGCAGATGCTAGGGCAA
ATTGCCCTAGCAGGGGAAAAAGGTCGAAAAAGCTTCTTTCCTGTGGATAGCACGTACATTGGGAACCCAA
AGCCGTACATTGGGAACCGGAACCCGTACATTGGGAACCCAAAGCCGTACATTGGGAACCGGTCACACAT
GTAAGTGACTGATATAAAAGAGAAAAAAGGCGATTTTTCCGCCTAAAACTCTTTAAAACTTATTAAAACT
CTTAAAACCCGCCTGGCCTGTGCATAACTGTCTGGCCAGCGCACAGCCGAACAGCTGCAAAAAGCGCCCA
CATCAAGGCTCCGAGTGCGCGGAACCCCTATTTGTTTATTTTTCTAAATACATTCAAATATGTATCCGCT
CATGAGACAATAACCCTGATAAATGCTTCAATAATATTGAAAAAGGAAGAGTATGGCTAAAATGAGAATA
TCACCGGAATTGAAAAAACTGATCGAAAAATACCGCTGCGTAAAAGATACGGAAGGAATGTCTCCTGCTA
AGGTATATAAGCTGGTGGGAGAAAATGAAAACCTATATTTAAAAATGACGGACAGCCGGTATAAAGGGAC
CACCTATGATGTGGAACGGGAAAAGGACATGATGCTATGGCTGGAAGGAAAGCTGCCTGTTCCAAAGGTC
CTGCACTTTGAACGGCATGATGGCTGGAGCAATCTGCTCATGAGTGAGGCCGATGGCGTCCTTTGCTCGG
AAGAGTATGAAGATGAACAAAGCCCTGAAAAGATTATCGAGCTGTATGCGGAGTGCATCAGGCTCTTTCA
CTCCATCGACATATCGGATTGTCCCTATACGAATAGCTTAGACAGCCGCTTAGCCGAATTGGATTACTTA
CTGAATAACGATCTGGCCGATGTGGATTGCGAAAACTGGGAAGAGGACACTCCATTTAAAGATCCGCGCG
AGCTGTATGATTTTTTAAAGACGGAAAAGCCCGAAGAGGAACTTGTCTTTTCCCACGGCGACCTGGGAGA
CAGCAACATCTTTGTGAAAGATGGCAAAGTAAGTGGCTTTATTGATCTTGGGAGAAGCGGCAGGGCGGAC
AAGTGGTATGACATTGCCTTCTGCGTCCGGTCGCTCAGGGAGGATATCGGGGAAGAACAGTATGTCGAGC
TATTTTTTGACTTACTGGGGATCAAGCCTGATTGGGAGAAAATAAAATATTATATTTTACTGGATGAATT
GTTTTAGCTGTCAGACCAAGTTTACTCATATATACTTTAGATTGATTTAAAACTTCATTTTTAATTTAAA
AGGATCTAGGTGAAGATCCTTTTTGATAATCTCATGACCAAAATCCCTTAACGTGAGTTTTCGTTCCACT
GAGCGTCAGACCCCGTAGAAAAGATCAAAGGATCTTCTTGAGATCCTTTTTTTCTGCGCGTAATCTGCTG
CTTGCAAACAAAAAAACCACCGCTACCAGCGGTGGTTTGTTTGCCGGATCAAGAGCTACCAACTCTTTTT
CCGAAGGTAACTGGCTTCAGCAGAGCGCAGATACCAAATACTGTTCTTCTAGTGTAGCCGTAGTTAGGCC
ACCACTTCAAGAACTCTGTAGCACCGCCTACATACCTCGCTCTGCTAATCCTGTTACCAGTGGCTGCTGC
CAGTGGCGATAAGTCGTGTCTTACCGGGTTGGACTCAAGACGATAGTTACCGGATAAGGCGCAGCGGTCG
GGCTGAACGGGGGGTTCGTGCACACAGCCCAGCTTGGAGCGAACGACCTACACCGAACTGAGATACCTAC
AGCGTGAGCTATGAGAAAGCGCCACGCTTCCCGAAGGGAGAAAGGCGGACAGGTATCCGGTAAGCGGCAG
GGTCGGAACAGGAGAGCGCACGAGGGAGCTTCCAGGGGGAAACGCCTGGTATCTTTATAGTCCTGTCGGG
TTTCGCCACCTCTGACTTGAGCGTCGATTTTTGTGATGCTCGTCAGGGGGGCGGAGCCTATGGAAAAACG
CCAGCAACGCGGCCTTTTTACGGTTCCTGCTCGGATCTGTTGGACCGGACAGTAGTCATGGTTGATGGGC
TGCCTGTATCGAGTGGTGATTTTGTGCCGAGCTGCCGGTCGGGGAGCTGTTGGCTGGCTGGTGGCAGGAT
ATATTGTGGTGTAAACAAATTGACGCTTAGACAACTTAATAACACATTGCGGACGTTTTTAATGTACTGG
GGTTGAACACTCTGTGCCGAATTCGGATCCAGCGATCTGGATTTTAGTACTGGATTTTGGTTTTAGGAAT
TAGAAATTTTATTGATAGAAGTATTTTACAAATACAAATACATACTAAGGGTTTCTTATATGCTCAACAC
ATGAGCGAAACCCTATAGGAACCCTAATTCCCTTATCTGGGAACTACTCACACATTATTATGGAGAAACT
CGAGCTTGTCGATCGACTCTAGCTAGAGAAGCCTATTCCTTTGCCCTCGGACGAGTGCTGGGGCGTCGGT
TTCCACTATCGGCGAGTACTTCTACACAGCCATCGGTCCAGACGGCCGCGCTTCTGCGGGCGATTTGTGT
ACGCCCGACAGTCCCGGCTCCGGATCGGACGATTGCGTCGCATCGACCCTGCGCCCAAGCTGCATCATCG
AAATTGCCGTCAACCAAGCTCTGATAGAGTTGGTCAAGACCAATGCGGAGCATATACGCCCGGAGCCGCG
GCGATCCTGCAAGCTCCGGATGCCTCCGCTCGAAGTAGCGCGTCTGCTGCTCCATACAAGCCAACCACGG
CCTCCAGAAGAAGATGTTGGCGACCTCGTATTGGGAATCCCCGAACATCGCCTCGCTCCAGTCAATGACC
GCTGTTATGCGGCCATTGTCCGTCAGGACATTGTTGGAGCCGAAATCCGCGTGCACGAGGTGCCGGACTT
CGGGGCAGTCCTCGGCCCAAAGCATCAGCTCATCGAGAGCCTGCGCGACGGACGCACTGACGGTGTCGTC
CATCACAGTTTGCCAGTGATACACATGGGGATCAGCAATCGCGCATATGAAATCACGCCATGTAGTGTAT
TGACCGATTCCTTGCGGTCCGAATGGGCCGAACCCGCTCGTCTGGCTAAGATCGGCCGCAGCGATCGCAT
CCATGGCCTCCGCGACCGGCTGCAGTTATCATCATCATCATAGACACACGAAATAAAGTAATCAGATTAT
CAGTTAAAGCTATGTAATATTTACACCATAACCAATCAATTAAAAAATAGATCAGTTTAAAGAAAGATCA
AAGCTCAAAAAAATAAAAAGAGAAAAGGGTCCTAACCAAGAAAATGAAGGAGAAAAACTAGAAATTTACC
TGCAGAACAGCGGGCAGTTCGGTTTCAGGCAGGTCTTGCAACGTGACACCCTGTGCACGGCGGGAGATGC
AATAGGTCAGGCTCTCGCTGAATTCCCCAATGTCAAGCACTTCCGGAATCGGGAGCGCGGCCGATGCAAA
GTGCCGATAAACATAACGATCTTTGTAGAAACCATCGGCGCAGCTATTTACCCGCAGGACATATCCACGC
CCTCCTACATCGAAGCTGAAAGCACGAGATTCTTCGCCCTCCGAGAGCTGCATCAGGTCGGAGACGCTGT
CGAACTTTTCGATCAGAAACTTCTCGACAGACGTCGCGGTGAGTTCAGGCTTTTTCATTCTGCAAAAGAG
AACCAGACAACAGGGTAAGTGCCTAGCAGTAAACAAACAGAACTCATCACAAGCAAACAGCAACATCATA
TTCATACCAACAGGTCATGTGTGTTCATCACATCATTAGTACTAAGCATGCCATCATCCAAGTATATCAA
AGTAAGGGCAAAGAGCATGCATGATCATCAGGTGCACAAAAGAATCATCAAATTGTAGCAGTACATATCT
TCATCTATCATGCATATCTATCCATAACAGGACGATGCATGTTGACCAGGTAAAAGCTACAGGATCCTAT
AGGAACAGCAGCGTATATATCTTCACCAATCTTAGCATCTTAATCATGTGGCACATGCAGTTTCAATTTA
AGCACATGAGCTAGTTGATTATGAGGTACCAGAGAATCATCAAACTGATGTAGCAGCATATATCCTCATC
TATCATGCAATCTAATCTAATCTAACTAAACAGGAAAGGTGTGCTATTCAGTTAAAAGCTACCGCATCAT
ATACAAACGGCAGCATAAGAAAAAGCATAATCATCTTAATCATGCAACAAACGCAGATTCATAATAAGCC
CAAGAGCTAGCTTGTGATGATCTTATTCTACTCTGATCTACAGCAATCAGATAACGACCTAACCTTGCAC
ATGGCAACAAAACAATCGATCGGACGAATCAGTTGTTTGTTCCTAGCTAGCACCATCGAACCAGATAATA
GATGCACGTACAGATCCCGAAAACGAACCCAAAAACAGGGCAGACCTAGCTGAACCTAGGCAGCGACCCA
GCAGATCGTGAGAACGATCTCATCTACGAACAGCCTAGAAGCAACCCCACGATTCCCGGACAAACGACCT
AAAATCCCCACAAATCACATGAGCATGACAGGATAAACAGCGGAACCGATCAGATCTACACGAAAACCCC
ACCTCCCAGCCACCCACGATCAGGAAACACGCGGATCTAGCATGATTTCGTCAACGCCTCAGCCTAGTTC
CTAGCCACAGACCAAGCAGAACCACCAAACCACGCCGAGCGAGGAGATGGGGCAAGAGGACGGGGGACAC
GATCGCCGTACCTTGAAGCGGGGGAAGGATCGCCGAGGGTCGCGAGAAGAGCAATTTGGATTTGGAACCC
GGGGGTTGTGCGCTCCGAACGATCAGACGATGTGAGATTGTGGGAAGAGGCGCGGAGGGCCCTGTATTTA
TGGGCTGCGACGGGGGGAGGAGAGGTGGGGAGGGTTGGGGAAGGAATCCCCCACCCGTGCCGTGACGGTT
CCGGGCCGTGTGAGAGGAGCCCGCTCGTGTCCGCCACGCAATTTCCGCGATCGGAGCGGAGCTTTCGAGA
GGCGGCTGGATGGTTGGTGGCCGTTAGATTTGTAGACGCCGTTAACGCCTCGCCTCCACCGGGAAGAGTT
TTGAGCAGCCGCTTATGACAATGGCTTAACGACGTTAGACGGAGCGTTAGTGGCAGGCCATGATAGAATA
GACGTATTGCAATGGGATTATAATTAAATAAATAAGAATATAATAAGATATGGCAAGTCGGCACTCATGA
CATGGTGTCCGAAATGATAGTGCTCACTTTCTTAGCCGAGAAAGTTGACGCGACTGATTTAGAAGTTAAG
ATATTATTTCTCTCTTCTTTTCTTTCCTCGTCATATAAGGATGAAATAAACTTTAGAGATTGCCGGTAGT
GATTTTGGATTTCGGCGATCAGGCTTGGTTTGCCGGTTTCGGACGGTGTGCCTTAGGCCACCCGCAGTGT
ATCTTGTAATGTTCAACCGATAAGCAAGGGTGGGGCTCAAGCAAGTAGTAAACAACTATGTCAAATGTCA
CCATGGTTATGGTCTTGTTTAGTTGGCTTCCTCCGCAAGAATTCAAGCTTAGCGTCGATCTAGTAACATA
GATGACACCGCGCGCGATAATTTATCCTAGTTTGCGCGCTATATTTTGTTTTCTATCGCGTATTAAATGT
ATAATTGCGGGACTCTAATCATAAAAACCCATCTCATAAATAACGTCATGCATTACATGTTAATTATTAC
ATGCTTAACGTAATTCAACAGAAATTATATGATAATCATCGCAAGACCGGCAACAGGATTCAATCTTAAG
AAACTTTATTGCCAAATGTTTGAACGATCTGCTTGACAAGCTCAGACTTTACGCTTCTTCTTTGGGTCAG
CCCTAGAGTCACCACCCAACTGCGACAGATCTATCCTTGTCTCATAGAGCCCTGTAATAGATTGGTGAAT
AAGGGTAGCGTCCAACACTTCCTTGGTTGATGTGTAGCGCTTTCTGTCGATAGTGGTATCGAAGTACTTA
AAGGCTGCTGGGGCTCCCAGATTGGTCAGTGTGAACAGGTGGATGATGTTTTCCGCTTGTTCCCTTATCG
GCTTATCTCTGTGCTTGTTGTACGCGGAAAGCACCTTTAATTGTAGAAAACCAGTAAAACATGGACAATT
AGGAGGCATCGATTATCTAACCAAAGACTTTAACAACACTAATCTGCCACTAATATTCATGAGAAGTCCT
TACCTTATCGAGGTTAGCGTCTGCAAGAATGACCCGCTTGGAAAATTCGCTGATCTGCTCTATGATCTCA
TCAAGATAGTGCTTGTGCTGCTCGACAAACAACTGCTTCTGCTCGTTGTCCTCTGGTGACCCCTTCAGCT
TCTCATAGTGTGAGGCCAAGTACAGGAAGTTGACGTACTTACTGGGCAATGCCAGCTCGTTGCCCTTCTG
CAGTTCTCCGGCAGATGCCAGCATGCGTTTTCTGCCATTTTCCAATTCGAAAAGCGAATACTTGGGCAGT
TTGATAATGAGGTCTTTCTTCACCTCTTTGTAACCTGGTTTGTATAATTTTGGTTCAGTTAATTAGGAAA
ATTACATAATGGCTCCAAAAAAAAATTATCGACCTTTTACCAAAAAAAATAAAATTTATCGACCTTGACA
GGAAAAAGTTACAAATCAAAAGAAAGAATATCGTCTGGCATCCAATATTTTACCTTTAGCCTCGAGGAAG
TCGATCGGATTCTTCTCGAACGAGGACCTTTCCATTATGGTAATTCCAAGCAGTTCCTTGACGCTTTTCA
GTTTCTTGCTCTTGCCCTTCTCCACCTTGGCCACTACCAGTACGCTGTATGCCACGGTAGGGCTATCAAA
GCCTCCGTATTTCTTCGGATCCCAATCCTTCTTCCTCGCAATCAGTTTGTCGGAGTTGCGCTTAGGGAGA
ATGGACTCCTTGGAGAAACCACCGGTTTGAACCTCCGTTTTCTTGACTATGTTGACTTGGGGCATGCTGA
GAACCTTACGCACAGTCGCAAAATCCCTGCCCTTATCCCAGACAATCTCACCTGCAAGAAACAGCAAAGA
GAGAGTTAAGATATAAGTGAACAAGAAAGTCTTGGGATCGACATACATACAATCAATTGATCAAATTCCT
AGGATTAAACATATGAAATAGGAAAGACAGACCTGTTTCGCCATTTGTCTCGATCAGAGGCCTCTTCCGG
ATTTCACCATTCGCCAGAGTGATCTCTGTCTTGAAGAAGTTCATGATATTCGAGTAAAAGAAGTATTTCG
CGGTAGCCTTGCCGATCTCTTGTTCTGACTTCGCGATCATCTTCCTAACGTCGTACACCTTGTAATCCCC
GTACACAAACTCAGACTCCAGTTTCGGATACTTCTTGATGAGAGCAGTGCCAACAACGGCGTTCAGGTAG
GCGTCATGGGCATGATGGTAGTTGTTGATCTCGCGAACCTTGTAAAACTGGAAGTCCTTCCGGAAGTCAC
TAACCAGTTTGCTCTTGAGGGTGATCACCTGCGTAACCATCAAAAGTCAATATGGATTCATCACAAATTA
ATCAGGAATAGAAAGATCGGGTGGCCTTGAAGTTGATCAAATAAAAAGTTTCGAACTTTAGTTTGATATG
GTAAAGGAAAGTTGGAAACTTTACCTTTACCTCCCTGATAAGTTTGTCATTCTCATCATACTTCGTATTC
ATACGCGAATCGAGTATCTGGGCCACATGTTTCGTAATCTGACGAGTTTCAACCAACTGGCGCTTGATGA
AGCCGGCTTTGTCGAGCTCAGACAGTCCGCCCCTTTCTGCCTTCGTGAGATTGTCGAATTTCCGTTGGGT
TATGAGCTTAGCATTCAAAAGCTGCCTCCAATAGTTCTTCATCTTCTTCACAACCTCCTCGCTGGGTACA
TTGTCGGATTTTCCGCGGTTCTTGTCTGAGCGCGTAAGGACCTATAACACGGGAGAAACCAAAAAGCAAA
CTCATTTCACGCCAAATACTACAGATTTCTCAAAAATTAAGTTATAATCCATATATCCTGACAAGAAATT
GATTAAAACACAGTTGCTTTACCTTGTTGTCAATACTATCGTCCTTCAGGAAAGATTGAGGGACAATGTG
ATCCACATCATAGTCGGAGAGTCTGTTAATGTCGAGCTCTTGGTCGACGTACATATCTCTCCCATTCTGG
AGGTAATAGAGGTACAGCTTCTCGTTCTGGAGTTGAGTATTTTCGACTGGGTGCTCTTTCAGAATCTGAC
TCCCAAGCTCCTTGATGCCTTCCTCTATCCGCTTCATGCGCTCCCGTGAGTTCTTCTGCCCTTTCTGAGT
CGTCTGGTTTTCCCTCGCCATCTCGATGACGATGTTCTCCGGCTTATGGCGGCCCATGACCTGTAGCAAT
AATTAAAACAAAAATACCACAAACAGTTAGAACTGAGGCAAGAAGAATGAATGCAGAGAAAAAAAATCTT
AGCTATTCATGGAAATGGAAGTGCGACGAACACCTAAAATGCAAGGAGCATAACCAAATGCAGAACTTAC
CTTCACCAGCTCATCCACAACCTTCACTGTCTGCAGTATGCCCTTCTTTATAGCTGGCGATCCAGCCAGG
TTGGCTATGTGTTCGTGAAGGCTATCGCCCTGACCTGACACTTGGGCCTTCTGGATATCTTCTTTGAAGG
TCAGTGAGTCATCGTGAATAAGCTGCATGAAGTTCCGATTCGCAAAACCGTCGGATTTGAGAAAGTCCAG
TATAGTCTTGCCGGATTGCTTGTCGCGGATGCCGTTGATGAGCTTCCTGGAGAGCCTTCCCCAACCTAAA
ACATAGAACAAACATTTGTCTCATCACAAATATGCATCAAGGAACACTCAGAAGTTAGTCATATACCCAA
ATTCTTGAAACTAGAGAAACAAAAAAAGAGGGATCATTGCGGAAACCTTTTGACCTCTTACCTGTATATC
TCCTCCTCTTCAACTGCTTCATGACCTTGTCATCGAACAGATGCGCATAAGTCTTAAGGCGCTCCTCGAT
CATTTCTCTGTCCTCAAACAGCGTGAGAGTCAGCACGATGTCCTCGAGGATGTCCTCGTTCTCCTCGTTG
TCAAGGAAGTCCTTGTCCTTGATGATTTTCAACAGGTCATGGTATGTGCCAAGAGAGGCATTGAACCTAT
CCTCAACGCCGCTGATTTCCACAGAATCAAAGCATTCGATCTTCTTAAAGTAGTCCTCTTTAAGCTGTTT
CACAGTGACCTTCCGATTGGTTTTGAACAAGAGATCGACAATGGCCTTCTTCTGCTCACCTGTTATAACA
GTAAAAATTACTTTAGAAACAAAACAAAAGTGTGGTCTTTTAGGAATGATTATTGATCAGTTCATAGTTT
AAAATCTTGTGTTTTTATCGTAAAAGTGTGGACCAGGATTTACCTGACAGGAAGGCCGGTTTGCGCATCC
CCTCCGTCACATATTTCACCTTCGTCAGCTCGTTGTAGACCGTGAAGTATTCGTACAGGAGACTATGCTT
GGGCAGGACTTTCTCATTTGGGAGATTCTTATCGAAGTTGGTCATCCTTTCGATGAAGGACTGTGCACTC
GCACCCTTGTCCACGACCTCTTCGAAGTTCCAAGGCGTGATAGTCTCCTCGGATTTGCGTGTCATCCACG
CAAACCGCGAGTTCCCGCGTGCGAGTGGACCTAATGAATTAATAGAAAAATCAGGCAAATTAGAAAAGAA
ATAATTCTCAAAAGAGAACAACTGAGGTCAGAAAATAGCATTCATCAACTGAAACTAGGTATTTCTTCAT
ATGATACTAACCTACATAGTAGGGAATGCGGAACGTGAGGATCTTTTCAATCTTCTCTCTGTTGTCTTTC
AGGAACGGATAGAAGTCCTCTTGCCTCCTCAAGATAGCATGCAGCTCACCGAGGTGGATCTGGTGCGGTA
TGCTGCCATTGTCGAAGGTACGCTGCTTCCGAAGCAAATCTTCGCGGTTCAATTTAACGAGCAGCTCCTC
TGTACCGTCCATCTTTTCCAGAATAGGCTTGATGAATTTGTAGAATTCCTCCTGACTTGCACCTAATAAT
ATCATCAGAGGAAAACTCAATTCTTATATCTTACAGAAATGAACAACAAAATACATGTAGCAGAGAGGAA
AACAATCATAAGTAACAACTTACCTCCATCAATGTACCCTGCGTAGCCATTCTTCGATTGGTCAAAGAAA
ATCTCCTTGTACTTCTCGGGGAGTTGCTGGCGAACCAAAGCCTTCAGAAGGGTCAGATCCTGGTGATGCT
CGTCGTACCTCTTGATCATGGAGGCGCTAAGTGGCGCTTTGGTTATCTCCGTGTTGACCCGCAGAATGTC
ACTGAGCAAGATAGCGTCTGACAGATTCTTGGCAGCCAAGAACAGGTCGGCATACTGATCACCTACAAAA
GTTTAAAAGACTCAATTTTAACTCTACAGCTTCAAATAAATTTCCGCAAAGAAATTGATAGGTTTAGACA
ACAAAAGAAGAGTTCCAATTTCAAGAGCACCTATTTGGGCGAGCAGATTGTCCAGATCATCATCGTATGT
ATCCTTTGACAGCTGCAGCTTCGCGTCCTCGGCGAGGTCAAAGTTGCTTTTGAAGTTAGGGGTGAGGCCC
AGAGACAGTGCAATCAGATTCCCGAACAAGCCGTTCTTCTTCTCGCCTGGCAATTGAGCGATCAGATTCT
CAAGCCGTCTGGACTTCGAAAGTCTGGCAGACAGTATTGCCTTGGCGTCGACACCTGAGATTGTTTGCAA
AGAAAAATCTCAAAGCATGTACAATCTATAAACTTATGATGGAAAAAGAAAAGAAAGGTAACTAAGGAAT
GTTACCTGATGCATTGATGGGGTTCTCCTCGAACAGCTGATTGTAGGTTTGGACGAGCTGAATGAACAGT
TTATCCACATCGGAGTTATCCGGGTTGAGGTCCCCTTCGATCAAGAAATGGCCACGAAACTTTATCATGT
GCGCGAGAGCCAGGTATATGAGCCGAAGGTCTGCCTTATCGGTTGAGTCCACCAGCTTCTTGCGAAGGTG
GTATATAGTCGGATACTTTTCATGATAGGCTACTTCGTCAACAATATTCCCAAAGATGGGGTGACGCTCG
TGTTTCTTATCTTCCTCTACCAGGAAGGATTCCTCGAGGCGATGGAAGAACGAGTCGTCAACCTGCAAAA
TCAAGTTTATTGATCATCAAGTGAGTTTACATGTAGTTAAATGCTTTCAGTAATATCCCAATGAAGCAGG
ATATGCTTTCAGTACAAAATACATAAGCATACTATATCATAAAAATCCTTACCTTCGCCATCTCGTTGCT
AAAGATCTCTTGGAGATAACAGATTCTGTTCTTCCTGCGAGTGTACCTTCTCCTCGCAGTACGTTTAAGC
CTTGTCGCCTCCGCGGTTTCTCCAGAGTCAAAGAGCAGAGCTCCGATCAAGTTCTTCTTAATGCTGTGCC
TATCTGTGTTGCCCAGCACTTTAAATTTCTTCGAAGGTACCTTGTATTCATCGGTGATAACGGCCCACCC
AACTGAGTTCGTACCAATATCAAGTCCAATGCTGTACTTCTTGTCCATTTTCCAGCTGACCTTCCGCTTC
TTCTTCGGTGGGCTAGAAGCCATTCCTGCAGAAGTAACACCAAACAACAGGGTGAGCATCGACAAAAGAA
ACAGTACCAAGCAAATAAATAGCGTATGAAGGCAGGGCTAAAAAAATCCACATATAGCTGCTGCATATGC
CATCATCCAAGTATATCAAGATCAAAATAATTATAAAACATACTTGTTTATTATAATAGATAGGTACTCA
AGGTTAGAGCATATGAATAGATGCTGCATATGCCATCATGTATATGCATCAGTAAAACCCACATCAACAT
GTATACCTATCCTAGATCGATATTTCCATCCATCTTAAACTCGTAACTATGAAGATGTATGACACACACA
TACAGTTCCAAAATTAATAAATACACCAGGTAGTTTGAAACAGTATTCTACTCCGATCTAGAACGAATGA
ACGACCGCCCAACCACACCACATCATCACAACCAAGCGAACAAAAAGCATCTCTGTATATGCATCAGTAA
AACCCGCATCAACATGTATACCTATCCTAGATCGATATTTCCATCCATCATCTTCAATTCGTAACTATGA
ATATGTATGGCACACACATACAGATCCAAAATTAATAAATCCACCAGGTAGTTTGAAACAGAATTCTACT
CCGATCTAGAACGACCGCCCAACCAGACCACATCATCACAACCAAGACAAAAAAAAGCATGAAAAGATGA
CCCGACAAACAAGTGCACGGCATATATTGAAATAAAGGAAAAGGGCAAACCAAACCCTATGCAACGAAAC
AAAAAAAATCATGAAATCGATCCCGTCTGCGGAACGGCTAGAGCCATCCCAGGATTCCCCAAAGAGAAAC
ACTGGCAAGTTAGCAATCAGAACGTGTCTGACGTACAGGTCGCATCCGTGTACGAACGCTAGCAGCACGG
ATCTAACACAAACACGGATCTAACACAAACATGAACAGAAGTAGAACTACCGGGCCCTAACCATGGACCG
GAACGCCGATCTAGAGAAGGKAGAGAGGGGGGGGGGGGGAGGACGAGCGGCGTACCTTGAAGCGGAGGTG
CCGACGGGTGGATTTGGGGGAGATCTGGTTGTGTGTGTGTGCGCTCCGAACAACACGAGGTTGGGGAAAG
AGGGTGTGGAGGGGGTGTCTATTTATTACGGCGGGCGAGGAAGGGAAAGCGAAGGAGCGGTGGGAAAGGA
ATCCCCCGTAGCTGCCGTGCCGTGAGAGGAGGAGGAGGCCGCCTGCCGTGCCGGCTCACGTCTGCCGCTC
CGCCACGCAATTTCTGGATGCCGACAGCGGAGCAAGTCCAACGGTGGAGCGGAACTCTCGAGAGGGGTCC
AGAGGCAGCGACAGAGATGCCGTGCCGTCTGCTTCGCTTGGCCCGACGCGACGCTGCTGGTTCGCTGGTT
GGTGTCCGTTAGACTCGTCGACGGCGTTTAACAGGCTGGCATTATCTACTCGAAACAAGAAAAATGTTTC
CTTAGTTTTTTTAATTTCTTAAAGGGTATTTGTTTAATTTTTAGTCACTTTATTTTATTCTATTTTATAT
CTAAATTATTAAATAAAAAAACTAAAATAGAGTTTTAGTTTTCTTAATTTAGAGGCTAAAATAGAATAAA
ATAGATGTACTAAAAAAATTAGTCTATAAAAACCATTAACCCTAAACCCTAAATGGATGTACTAATAAAA
TGGATGAAGTATTATATAGGTGAAGCTATTTGCAAAAAAAAAGGAGAACACATGCACACTAAAAAGATAA
AACTGTAGAGTCCTGTTGTCAAAATACTCAATTGTCCTTTAGACCATGTCTAACTGTTCATTTATATGAT
TCTCTAAAACACTGATATTATTGTAGTACTATAGATTATATTATTCGTAGAGTAAAGTTTAAATATATGT
ATAAAGATAGATAAACTGCACTTCAAACAAGTGTGACAAAAAAAATATGTGGTAATTTTTTATAACTTAG
ACATGCAATGCTCATTATCTCTAGAGAGGGGCACGACCGGGTCACGCTGCACCTCCACTATGCCTGAGAC
CCAATACGCAAACCGCCTCTCCCCGCGCGTTGGCCGATTCATTAATGCAGCTGGCACGACAGGTTTCCCG
ACTGGAAAGCGGGCAGTGAGCGCAACGCAATTAATGTGAGTTAGCTCACTCATTAGGCACCCCAGGCTTT
ACACTTTATGCTTCCGGCTCGTATGTTGTGTGGAATTGTGAGCGGATAACAATTTCACACATACTAGAGA
AAGAGGAGAAATACTAGATGGCTTCCTCCGAGGACGTTATCAAAGAGTTCATGCGTTTCAAAGTTCGTAT
GGAAGGTTCCGTTAACGGTCACGAGTTCGAAATCGAAGGTGAAGGTGAAGGTCGTCCGTACGAAGGTACC
CAGACCGCTAAACTGAAAGTTACCAAAGGTGGTCCGCTGCCGTTCGCTTGGGACATCCTGTCCCCGCAGT
TCCAGTACGGTTCCAAAGCTTACGTTAAACACCCGGCTGACATCCCGGACTACCTGAAACTGTCCTTCCC
GGAAGGTTTCAAATGGGAACGTGTTATGAACTTCGAGGACGGTGGTGTTGTTACCGTTACCCAGGACTCC
TCCCTGCAAGACGGTGAGTTCATCTACAAAGTTAAACTGCGTGGTACCAACTTCCCGTCCGACGGTCCGG
TTATGCAGAAAAAAACCATGGGTTGGGAAGCTTCCACCGAACGTATGTACCCGGAGGACGGTGCTCTGAA
AGGTGAAATCAAAATGCGTCTGAAACTGAAAGACGGTGGTCACTACGACGCTGAAGTTAAAACCACCTAC
ATGGCTAAAAAACCGGTTCAGCTGCCGGGTGCTTACAAAACCGACATCAAACTGGACATCACCTCCCACA
ACGAGGACTACACCATCGTTGAACAGTACGAACGTGCTGAAGGTCGTCACTCCACCGGTGCTTAATAACG
CTGATAGTGCTAGTGTAGATCGCTACTAGAGCCAGGCATCAAATAAAACGAAAGGCTCAGTCGAAAGACT
GGGCCTTTCGTTTTATCTGTTGTTTGTCGGTGAACGCTCTCTACTAGAGTCACACTGGCTCACCTTCGGG
TGGGCCTTTCTGCGTTTATAGGTCTCAGGGATTACGAATTCCCATGGGGAGGTGCAGCGTGACCCGGTCG
TGCCCCTCTCTAGAGATAATGAGCATTGCATGTCTAAGTTATAAAAAATTACCACATATTTTTTTTGTCA
CACTTGTTTGAAGTGCAGTTTATCTATCTTTATACATATATTTAAACTTTACTCTACGAATAATATAATC
TATAGTACTACAATAATATCAGTGTTTTAGAGAATCATATAAATGAACAGTTAGACATGGTCTAAAGGAC
AATTGAGTATTTTGACAACAGGACTCTACAGTTTTATCTTTTTAGTGTGCATGTGTTCTCCTTTTTTTTT
GCAAATAGCTTCACCTATATAATACTTCATCCATTTTATTAGTACATCCATTTAGGGTTTAGGGTTAATG
GTTTTTATAGACTAATTTTTTTAGTACATCTATTTTATTCTATTTTAGCCTCTAAATTAAGAAAACTAAA
ACTCTATTTTAGTTTTTTTATTTAATAATTTAGATATAAAATAGAATAAAATAAAGTGACTAAAAATTAA
ACAAATACCCTTTAAGAAATTAAAAAAACTAAGGAAACATTTTTCTTGTTTCGAGTAGATAATGCCAGCC
TGTTAAACGCCGTCGACGAGTCTAACGGACACCAACCAGCGAACCAGCAGCGTCGCGTCGGGCCAAGCGA
AGCAGACGGCACGGCATCTCTGTCGCTGCCTCTGGACCCCTCTCGAGAGTTCCGCTCCACCGTTGGACTT
GCTCCGCTGTCGGCATCCAGAAATTGCGTGGCGGAGCGGCAGACGTGAGCCGGCACGGCAGGCGGCCTCC
TCCTCCTCTCACGGCACGGCAGCTACGGGGGATTCCTTTCCCACCGCTCCTTCGCTTTCCCTTCCTCGCC
CGCCGTAATAAATAGACACCCCCTCCACACCCTCTTTCCCCAACCTCGTGTTGTTCGGAGCGCACACACA
CACAACCAGATCTCCCCCAAATCCACCCGTCGGCACCTCCGCTTCAAGGTACGCCGCTCGTCCTCCCCCC
CCCCCCCYCTCTMCCTTCTCTAGATCGGCGTTCCGGTCCATGGTTAGGGCCCGGTAGTTCTACTTCTGTT
CATGTTTGTGTTAGATCCGTGTTTGTGTTAGATCCGTGCTGCTAGCGTTCGTACACGGATGCGACCTGTA
CGTCAGACACGTTCTGATTGCTAACTTGCCAGTGTTTCTCTTTGGGGAATCCTGGGATGGCTCTAGCCGT
TCCGCAGACGGGATCGATTTCATGATTTTTTTTGTTTCGTTGCATAGGGTTTGGTTTGCCCTTTTCCTTT
ATTTCAATATATGCCGTGCACTTGTTTGTCGGGTCATCTTTTCATGCTTTTTTTTGTCTTGGTTGTGATG
ATGTGGTCTGGTTGGGCGGTCGTTCTAGATCGGAGTAGAATTCTGTTTCAAACTACCTGGTGGATTTATT
AATTTTGGATCTGTATGTGTGTGCCATACATATTCATAGTTACGAATTGAAGATGATGGATGGAAATATC
GATCTAGGATAGGTATACATGTTGATGCGGGTTTTACTGATGCATATACAGAGATGCTTTTTGTTCGCTT
GGTTGTGATGATGTGGTGTGGTTGGGCGGTCGTTCATTCGTTCTAGATCGGAGTAGAATACTGTTTCAAA
CTACCTGGTGTATTTATTAATTTTGGAACTGTATGTGTGTGTCATACATCTTCATAGTTACGAGTTTAAG
ATGGATGGAAATATCGATCTAGGATAGGTATACATGTTGATGTGGGTTTTACTGATGCATATACATGATG
GCATATGCAGCATCTATTCATATGCTCTAACCTTGAGTACCTATCTATTATAATAAACAAGTATGTTTTA
TAATTATTTTGATCTTGATATACTTGGATGATGGCATATGCAGCAGCTATATGTGGATTTTTTTAGCCCT
GCCTTCATACGCTATTTATTTGCTTGGTACTGTTTCTTTTGTCGATGCTCACCCTGTTGTTTGGTGTTAC
TTCTGCAGGAATGGCTAGTGAAGCTCGAAAAACAAAGAAAAAAATCAAAGGGATTCAGCAAGCCACTGCA
GGAGTCTCACAAGACACTTCGGAAAATCCTAACAAAACAATAGTTCCTGCAGCATTACCACAGCTCACCC
CTACCTTGGTGTCACTGCTGGAGGTGATTGAACCCGAGGTGTTGTATGCAGGATATGATAGCTCTGTTCC
AGATTCAGCATGGAGAATTATGACCACACTCAACATGTTAGGTGGGCGTCAAGTGATTGCAGCAGTGAAA
TGGGCAAAGGCGATACCAGGCTTCAGAAACTTACACCTGGATGACCAAATGACCCTGCTACAGTACTCAT
GGATGTTTCTCATGGCATTTGCCCTGGGTTGGAGATCATACAGACAATCAAGTGGAAACCTGCTCTGCTT
TGCTCCTGATCTGATTATTAATGAGCAGAGAATGTCTCTACCCTGCATGTATGACCAATGTAAACACATG
CTGTTTGTCTCCTCTGAATTACAAAGATTGCAGGTATCCTATGAAGAGTATCTCTGTATGAAAACCTTAC
TGCTTCTCTCCTCAGTTCCTAAGGAAGGTCTGAAGAGCCAAGAGTTATTTGATGAGATTCGAATGACTTA
TATCAAAGAGCTAGGAAAAGCCATCGTCAAAAGGGAAGGGAACTCCAGTCAGAACTGGCAACGGTTTTAC
CAACTGACAAAGCTTCTGGACTCCATGCATGAGGTGGTTGAGAATCTCCTTACCTACTGCTTCCAGACAT
TTTTGGATAAGACCATGAGTATTGAATTCCCAGAGATGTTAGCTGAAATCATCACTAATCAGATACCAAA
ATATTCAAATGGAAATATCAAAAAGCTTCTGTTTCATCAAAAATACGACCCCATGGCGATGCCGTATGCC
TCTCTTTCCCCGGCAGGCGACCGCCGCTCCTCCCCGGCCGCCACCGCCACCGCCTCCCTCCTCCCCTTCT
GCCGCTCCTCCCCCTTCTCCGCCGGCGGCAATGGCGGCATGGGGGAGGAGGCGCGGATGGACGGGAGGTG
GATGGCGAGGCCGGTGCCCTTCACGGCGGCGCAGTACGAGGAGCTGGAGCACCAGGCGCTCATATACAAG
TACCTGGTGGCCGGCGTGTCCGTCCCGCCGGATCTCGTGCTCCCCATCCGCCGCGGCATCGAGTCCCTCG
CCGCCCGCTTCTACCACAACCCCCTCGCCATCGGGTACGGATCGTACCTGGGCAAGAAGGTGGATCCGGA
GCCGGGCCGGTGCCGGCGCACGGACGGCAAGAAGTGGCGGTGCGCCAAGGAGGCCGCCTCCGACTCCAAG
TATTGCGAGCGCCACATGCACCGCGGCCGCAACCGTTCAAGAAAGCCTGTGGAAACGCAGCTCGTCTCGC
ACTCCCAGCCGCCGGCCGCCTCCGTCGTGCCGCCCCTCGCCACCGGCTTCCACAACCACTCCCTCTACCC
CGCCATCGGCGGCACCAACGGTGGTGGAGGCGGGGGGAACAACGGCATGTCCATGCCCGGCACGTTCTCC
TCCGCGCTGGGGCCGCCTCAGCAGCACATGGGCAACAATGCCGCCTCTCCCTACGCGGCTCTCGGCGGCG
CCGGAACATGCAAAGATTTCAGGTATACCGCATATGGAATAAGATCTTTGGCAGACGAGCAGAGTCAGCT
CATGACAGAAGCCATGAACACCTCCGTGGAGAACCCATGGCGCCTGCCGCCATCTTCTCAAACGACTACA
TTCCCGCTCTCAAGCTACTCTCCTCAGCTTGGAGCAACGAGTGACCTGGGTCAGAACAACAGCAGCAACA
ACAACAGCGGCGTCAAGGCCGAGGGACAGCAGCAGCAGCAGCCGCTCTCCTTCCCGGGGTGCGGCGACTT
CGGCAGCGGCGACTCCGCGAAGCAGGAGAACCAGACGCTGCGGCCGTTCTTCGACGAGTGGCCCAAGACG
AGGGACTCGTGGTCGGACCTGACCGACGACAACTCGAACGTCGCCTCCTTCTCGGCCACCCAGCTGTCGA
TCTCGATACCCATGACGTCCTCCGACTTCTCCGCCGCCAGCTCCCAGTCGCCCAACGGCATGCTGTTCGC
CGGCGAGATGTACGCGGCCGCTGCCATGCAGCAGCAACACCTGATGCAGATGAACCAGAGCATGATGGGG
GGCTACGCTTCCTCTACCACTGCCACCACTGATCTCATTCAGCAGTACCTGGATGAGAACAAGCAGCTGA
TCCTGGCCATCCTCGACAACCAGAACAACGGCAAGGTGGAGGAGTGCGCACGGAACCAAGCTAAGCTCCA
GCAGAACCTCATGTACCTCGCCGCCATCGCCGACAGCCAGCCTCCGCAGACGGCATCGCTGTCTCAGTAC
CCGTCCAACCTGATGATGCAGTCCGGGCCGCGGTACATGCAGCAGCAGTCGGCGCAGATGATGTCGCCGC
AGTCGCTGATGGCGGCGCGGTCGTCGATGATGTACGCGCAGCAGGCCATGTCGCCGCTCCAGCAGCAGCA
GCAGCAGCAGCAGCACCAGGCGGCCGCGCACGGCCAGCTGGGGATGTCCTCCGGCGCGACCACCGGGTTC
AACCTCCTGCACGGTGAGGCCAGCATGGGCGGCGGCGGCGGCGCCACTGGCAACAGCATGATGAACGCCA
GCGTCTTTTCGGACTATGGCCGCGGCGGCAGCGGCGCCAAGGAGGGGTCGACCTCGCTGTCGGCCGACGC
TCGCGGCGCCAACTCTGGCGCGCACAGCGGCGACGGGGAGTACCTCAAGGGCACCGAGGAGGAAGGAAGC
TAGGCTTGCTTTCGTTCGTATCATCGGTTTCGACAACGTTCGTCAAGTTCAATGCATCAGTTTCATTGCG
CACACACCAGAATCCTACTGAGTTTGAGTATTATGGCATTGGGAAAACTGTTTTTCTTGTACCATTTGTT
GTGCTTGTAATTTACTGTGTTTTTTATTCGGTTTTCGCTATCGAACTGTGAAATGGAAATGGATGGAGAA
GAGTTAATGAATGATATGGTCCTTTTGTTCATTCTCAAATTAATATTATTTGTTTTTTCTCTTATTTGTT
GTGTGTTGAATTTGAAATTATAAGAGATATGCAAACATTTTGTTTTGAGTAAAAATGTGTCAAATCGTGG
CCTCTAATGACCGAAGTTAATATGAGGAGTAAAACACTTGTAGTTGTACCATTATGCTTATTCACTAGGC
AACAAATATATTTTCAGACCTAGAAAAGCTGCAAATGTTACTGAATACAAGTATGTCCTCTTGTGTTTTA
GACATTTATGAACTTTCCTTTATGTAATTTTCCAGAATCCTTGTCAGATTCTAATCATTGCTTTATAATT
ATAGTTATACTCATGGATTTGTAGTTGAGTATGAAAATATTTTTTAATGCATTTTATGACTTGCCAATTG
ATTGACAACGCTCAGAGAGGATGCACATGTGACCGAGGGA
Features (pLannotate 1.2.2; 28 found; start..end, strand, type, name):
     32..56      +  misc_feature   RB T-DNA repeat: right border repeat from nopaline C58 T-DNA
    365..994     +  CDS            pVS1 StaA: stability protein from the Pseudomonas plasmid pVS1 (Heeb et al., 2000)
   1423..2496    +  CDS            pVS1 RepA: replication protein from the Pseudomonas plasmid pVS1 (Heeb et al., 2000)
   2562..2756    +  rep_origin     pVS1 oriV: origin of replication for the Pseudomonas plasmid pVS1 (Heeb et al., 2000)
   2818..2922    +  promoter       AmpR promoter: bla
   2923..3717    +  CDS            KanR: aminoglycoside phosphotransferase; aphA-3; confers resistance to kanamycin
   3888..4476    +  rep_origin     ori: high-copy-number ColE1/pMB1/pBR322/pUC origin of replication
   4612..4636    +  misc_feature   LB T-DNA repeat: left border repeat from nopaline C58 T-DNA
   4724..4898    -  polyA_signal   CaMV poly(A) signal: cauliflower mosaic virus polyadenylation signal
   4933..5625    -  CDS            HygR (fragment): aminoglycoside phosphotransferase from E. coli confers resistance to hygromycin
   5620..5809    -  intron         cat1 intron: castor bean catalase intron, modified
   5810..6148    -  CDS            HygR (fragment): aminoglycoside phosphotransferase from E. coli; aph(4)-Ia; confers resistance to hygromycin
   8037..8289    -  terminator     NOS terminator: nopaline synthase terminator and poly(A) signal
   9660..9971    -  CDS            cas9 (fragment): CAS9_LISIN - Also known as csn1. Experimental evidence at protein level: Swiss-Prot protein existence level 1. CRISPR (clustered regularly interspaced short palindromic repeat) is an adaptive immune system that provides protection against mobile genetic elements (viruses, transposable elements and conjugative plasmids). CRISPR clusters contain spacers, sequences complementary to antecedent mobile elements, and target invading nucleic acids. CRISPR clusters are transcribed and processed into CRISPR RNA (crRNA). In type II CRISPR systems correct processing of pre-crRNA requires a trans- encoded
  13770..14048   -  CDS            cas9 (fragment): CAS9_STRMU - Also known as csn1. Experimental evidence at protein level: Swiss-Prot protein existence level 1. CRISPR (clustered regularly interspaced short palindromic repeat) is an adaptive immune system that provides protection against mobile genetic elements (viruses, transposable elements and conjugative plasmids). CRISPR clusters contain spacers, sequences complementary to antecedent mobile elements, and target invading nucleic acids. CRISPR clusters are transcribed and processed into CRISPR RNA (crRNA). In type II CRISPR systems correct processing of pre-crRNA requires a trans- encoded
  14096..16082   -  promoter       Ubi promoter: maize polyubiquitin gene promoter
  16100..16189   +  CDS            lacI (fragment): lac repressor; lacI; The lac repressor binds to the lac operator to inhibit transcription in E. coli. This inhibition can be relieved by adding lactose or isopropyl-β-D-thiogalactopyranoside (IPTG).
  16202..16223   +  protein_bind   CAP binding site: CAP binding activates transcription in the presence of cAMP. E. coli catabolite activator protein
  16238..16268   +  promoter       lac promoter: promoter for the E. coli lac operon
  16272..16294   +  protein_bind   lac operator (fragment): The lac repressor binds to the lac operator to inhibit transcription in E. coli. This inhibition can be relieved by adding lactose or isopropyl-β-D-thiogalactopyranoside (IPTG). lac repressor encoded by lacI
  16328..17002   +  CDS            mRFP1: mRFP1 is a basic (constitutively fluorescent) red fluorescent protein published in 2002, derived from Discosoma sp.. It is reported to be a somewhat slowly-maturing monomer with low acid sensitivity.
  17050..17121   +  terminator     rrnB T1 terminator: transcription terminator T1 from the E. coli rrnB gene
  17137..17164   +  terminator     T7Te terminator: phage T7 early transcription terminator
  17202..19188   +  promoter       Ubi promoter: maize polyubiquitin gene promoter
  19185..20063   +  CDS            Nr3c1 (fragment): GCR_RAT - Also known as Grl. Experimental evidence at protein level: Swiss-Prot protein existence level 1. [Isoform A]: Has transcriptional activation and repression activity. Mediates glucocorticoid-induced apoptosis. Promotes accurate chromosome segregation during mitosis. May act as a tumor suppressor. May play a negative role in adipogenesis through the regulation of lipolytic and antilipogenic gene expression. From Rattus norvegicus (Rat).
  20073..21269   +  CDS            GRF4: GRF4_ORYSJ - Also known as GL2 From Oryza sativa subsp. japonica (Rice).
  21336..21980   +  CDS            GIF1 (fragment): GIF1_ORYSJ - Also known as AN3 From Oryza sativa subsp. japonica (Rice).
  21988..22619   +  terminator     E9 terminator: terminator and polyadenylation signal from the pea rbcS-E9 gene
