[The description below was written by a language model from this plasmid's Addgene catalogue record and pLannotate feature annotations shown in this document.]
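Description:
EC67907 is a 22.6 kb plant-expression binary vector built on the PICSL4723 backbone for Agrobacterium-mediated T-DNA delivery, described in connection with a CRISPR mutagenesis toolkit for barley and wheat. Outside the nopaline-type right and left T-DNA border repeats, the backbone carries the pVS1 replication and stability functions (RepA, StaA, oriV) that maintain the plasmid in Agrobacterium, a high-copy ColE1/pUC-type origin for E. coli, and an aphA-3 kanamycin resistance gene for bacterial selection.

The T-DNA holds three plant transcription units assembled through BpiI sites that were destroyed during cloning. Next to the left border is a hygromycin resistance gene (HptII) interrupted by a modified castor bean catalase intron, which restricts functional expression to plant cells, and ended by a CaMV poly(A) signal; its promoter was not annotated. A maize polyubiquitin promoter drives Cas9, terminated by the NOS terminator. The annotation detects only short Cas9-like fragments, so the precise Cas9 variant and any introns or localisation signals are not stated. A second maize ubiquitin promoter drives a fusion of a rat glucocorticoid receptor fragment to GRF4 and GIF1 (best matched to the rice proteins), ending in the pea rbcS-E9 terminator. GRF-GIF chimeras are used to boost regeneration of transformed cereal tissue, and a GR domain generally makes a fused regulator's activity glucocorticoid-dependent.

Between the two ubiquitin-driven units sits a bacterial lac promoter-mRFP1 cassette with rrnB T1 and T7Te terminators. This is most likely a red-colony dropout placeholder marking where guide RNA cassettes are inserted. As the record notes, the plasmid must receive guide cassettes before it can be used for editing.
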