Addgene plasmid #211794: EC67907
Purpose: Over expresses Cas9 and GR-GRF-GIF. Must receive guide cassettes
Depositing lab: Wendy Harwood & Cristobal Uauy. Depositing organization: John Innes Centre. Publication: An optimised CRISPR Cas9 and Cas12a mutagenesis toolkit for Barley and Wheat. Lawrenson T, Clarke M, Kirby R, Forner M, Steuernagel B, Brown JKM, Harwood W. Plant Methods. 2024 Aug 13;20(1):123. doi: 10.1186/s13007-024-01234-y. PubMed 39138524.
Backbone
  Vector backbone: PICSL4723
  Vector type: Plant Expression
Growth in bacteria
  Bacterial resistance: Kanamycin, 50 μg/mL
  Growth temperature: 37°C
  Growth strain: DH5alpha
  Copy number: High Copy
Gene/Insert
  Gene/Insert name: HptII, Cas9, GR-GRF-GIF
  Cloning method: Restriction Enzyme; 5′ cloning site BpiI (destroyed during cloning); 3′ cloning site BpiI (destroyed during cloning)
  Sequencing primers: 5′ whole plasmid sequencing
Terms and licenses: Academic/Nonprofit Terms; Industry Terms: Not Available to Industry
How to cite: EC67907 was a gift from Wendy Harwood & Cristobal Uauy (Addgene plasmid # 211794 ; http://n2t.net/addgene:211794 ; RRID:Addgene_211794)
